# Supplementary material for: DNA replication is not a limiting factor for rapid growth of Vibrio natriegens
Source: bioRxiv preprint, doi:10.1101/2023.05.26.541695, version 1 (2023-05-26)
Supplement: Supporting Data [file 541695_file03.zip › Supporting_data/pST_116_+_1420-1421.gb]

LOCUS       pST_116_+_1420-1       10187 bp DNA     circular SYN 16-MAY-2023
DEFINITION  Generated by Golden Gate/Type IIS Cloning (pST_116_LVL2 cam, 
            1420-1421).
ACCESSION   urn.local...1p3-f6ofv8e
VERSION     .
KEYWORDS    .
SOURCE      synthetic DNA construct
  ORGANISM  synthetic DNA construct
REFERENCE   1  (bases 1 to 10187)
  AUTHORS   .
  TITLE     Direct Submission
  JOURNAL   Exported May 16, 2023 from SnapGene 6.2.0
            https://www.snapgene.com
FEATURES             Location/Qualifiers
     source          1..10187
                     /mol_type="other DNA"
                     /organism="synthetic DNA construct"
     RBS             complement(7..17)
                     /label=B0033
                     /note="/created_by=daniel"
                     /note="/modified_by=danie"
     promoter        complement(26..101)
                     /label=Ptet*
                     /note="Derived using Geneious Prime 2020.1.2 'Transfer 
                     Annotations' based on nucleotide similarity"
                     /note="/Alternative_Match=100.00%; Adjusted-Interval-0:0/0;
                     Ptet* (oDS_174_A_Ptet*_rev (reversed))"
                     /note="/Primary_Match=100.00%; Adjusted-Interval-0:0/0;
                     Ptet* (oDS_173_A_Ptet*_fwd)"
                     /note="/Transferred_From=oDS_173_A_Ptet*_fwd"
                     /note="/Transferred_Similarity=100.00%"
                     /note="/created_by=annaf"
     regulatory      complement(36..54)
                     /label=Operator
                     /note="Derived using Geneious Prime 2020.1.2 'Transfer 
                     Annotations' based on nucleotide similarity"
                     /note="/Alternative_Match=100.00%; Adjusted-Interval-0:0/0;
                     Operator (oDS_174_A_Ptet*_rev (reversed))"
                     /note="/Primary_Match=100.00%; Adjusted-Interval-0:0/0;
                     Operator (oDS_173_A_Ptet*_fwd)"
                     /note="/Transferred_From=oDS_173_A_Ptet*_fwd"
                     /note="/Transferred_Similarity=100.00%"
                     /note="/created_by=annaf"
     regulatory      complement(61..79)
                     /label=Operator
                     /note="Derived using Geneious Prime 2020.1.2 'Transfer 
                     Annotations' based on nucleotide similarity"
                     /note="/Alternative_Match=100.00%; Adjusted-Interval-0:0/0;
                     Operator (oDS_174_A_Ptet*_rev (reversed))"
                     /note="/Primary_Match=100.00%; Adjusted-Interval-0:0/0;
                     Operator (oDS_173_A_Ptet*_fwd)"
                     /note="/Transferred_From=oDS_173_A_Ptet*_fwd"
                     /note="/Transferred_Similarity=100.00%"
                     /note="/created_by=annaf"
     promoter        106..175
                     /label=PTetR
                     /note="/created_by=annaf"
                     /note="/modified_by=danie"
     CDS             176..799
                     /codon_start=1
                     /gene="tetR from transposon Tn10"
                     /product="tetracycline repressor TetR"
                     /label=TetR
                     /note="TetR binds to the tetracycline operator tetO to
                     inhibit transcription. This inhibition can be relieved by 
                     adding tetracycline or doxycycline."
                     /translation="MSRLDKSKVINSALELLNEVGIEGLTTRKLAQKLGVEQPTLYWHV
                     KNKRALLDALAIEMLDRHHTHFCPLEGESWQDFLRNNAKSFRCALLSHRDGAKVHLGTR
                     PTEKQYETLENQLAFLCQQGFSLENALYALSAVGHFTLGCVLEDQEHQVAKEERETPTT
                     DSMPPLLRQAIELFDHQGAEPAFLFGLELIICGLEKQLKCESGS"
     terminator      800..1061
                     /label=IOT
                     /note="/created_by=annaf"
                     /note="/modified_by=annaf"
     promoter        1076..1110
                     /label=P_J23106
                     /note="/created_by=Daniel"
                     /note="/modified_by=Daniel"
     RBS             1119..1131
                     /label=R_B0032
                     /note="/created_by=Daniel"
     CDS             1138..1401
                     /codon_start=1
                     /label=ArcIIA4
                     /note="/created_by=danie"
                     /translation="MNINDLIREIKNKDYTVKLSGTDSNSITQLIIRVNNDGNEYVISE
                     SENESIVEKFISAFKNGWNQEYEDEEEFYNDMQTITLKSELN"
     terminator      1408..1441
                     /label=B1003
                     /note="/created_by=danie"
     promoter        1450..1515
                     /label=Ptet
                     /note="/created_by=danie"
                     /note="/modified_by=danie"
     gene            1516..1519
                     /gene="eno"
                     /locus_tag="PN96_01075"
                     /label=eno gene
                     /note="Derived using Geneious Prime 2022.2.1 'Transfer 
                     Annotations' based on nucleotide similarity"
                     /note="/Primary_Match=100.00%; Adjusted-Interval-0:0/0; eno
                     gene (oDS_1420_A_gRNA_Ter_parB_fwd)"
                     /note="/Transferred_From=oDS_1420_A_gRNA_Ter_parB_fwd"
                     /note="/Transferred_Similarity=100.00%"
     misc_feature    1520..1539
                     /label=CRISPR guide 3
                     /label=nonstandard type: CRISPR
                     /note="Derived using Geneious Prime 2022.2.1 'Transfer 
                     Annotations' based on nucleotide similarity"
                     /note="/Alternative_Match=100.00%; Adjusted-Interval-0:0/0;
                     CRISPR guide 3 (oDS_1420_A_gRNA_Ter_parB_fwd)"
                     /note="/Alternative_Match=100.00%; Adjusted-Interval-0:0/0;
                     CRISPR guide 3 (oDS_1421_A_gRNA_Ter_parB_rev (reversed))"
                     /note="/Alternative_Match=100.00%; Adjusted-Interval-0:0/0;
                     CRISPR guide 3 (oDS_1421_A_gRNA_Ter_parB_rev (reversed))"
                     /note="/Alternative_Match=100.00%;
                     Adjusted-Interval-0:0/-14;
                     CRISPR guide 2 (oDS_1420_A_gRNA_Ter_parB_fwd)"
                     /note="/Alternative_Match=100.00%;
                     Adjusted-Interval-0:0/-14;
                     CRISPR guide 2 (oDS_1420_A_gRNA_Ter_parB_fwd)"
                     /note="/Alternative_Match=100.00%;
                     Adjusted-Interval-0:0/-14;
                     CRISPR guide 2 (oDS_1421_A_gRNA_Ter_parB_rev (reversed))"
                     /note="/Alternative_Match=100.00%;
                     Adjusted-Interval-0:0/-14;
                     CRISPR guide 2 (oDS_1421_A_gRNA_Ter_parB_rev (reversed))"
                     /note="/Doench_(2014)_Activity_Score=0.291"
                     /note="/Enzyme=SpCas9"
                     /note="/Primary_Match=100.00%; Adjusted-Interval-0:0/0;
                     CRISPR
                     guide 3 (oDS_1420_A_gRNA_Ter_parB_fwd)"
                     /note="/Protospacer_Adjacent_Motif_(PAM)=TGG"
                     /note="/Recognition_pattern=GATCGGCAAGCAAAAACAACTGG(-6/-6)"
                     /note="/Sequence_(#1)=<html>GATCG<font 
                     color=""""red""""><b>C</b></font>C<font 
                     color=""""red""""><b>T</b></font><font 
                     color=""""red""""><b>T</b></font>GCAAAAACAAC<font 
                     color=""""red""""><b>A</b></font>GG</html>"
                     /note="/Sequence_(#2)=<html>GATCG<font 
                     color=""""red""""><b>C</b></font>C<font 
                     color=""""red""""><b>T</b></font><font 
                     color=""""red""""><b>T</b></font>GCAAAAACAAC<font 
                     color=""""red""""><b>A</b></font>GG</html>"
                     /note="/Sequence_(#3)=<html>GATCG<font 
                     color=""""red""""><b>C</b></font>C<font 
                     color=""""red""""><b>T</b></font><font 
                     color=""""red""""><b>T</b></font>GCAAAAACAAC<font 
                     color=""""red""""><b>A</b></font>GG</html>"
                     /note="/SpCas9=Cuts 3-4bp upstream of the PAM, displayed at
                     3bp"
                     /note="/Target_Sequence=GATCGGCAAGCAAAAACAAC"
                     /note="/Transferred_From=oDS_1420_A_gRNA_Ter_parB_fwd"
                     /note="/Transferred_Similarity=100.00%"
                     /note="/Zhang_(2013)_Specificity_Score=97.44%"
     misc_RNA        1540..1624
                     /label=gRNA Scaffold
                     /note="/created_by=Daniel"
     gene            1540..1543
                     /locus_tag="PN96_14790"
                     /label=gene
                     /note="Derived using Geneious Prime 2022.2.1 'Transfer 
                     Annotations' based on nucleotide similarity"
                     /note="/Primary_Match=100.00%; Adjusted-Interval-0:0/0;
                     gene (oDS_1421_A_gRNA_Ter_parB_rev (reversed))"
                     /note="/Transferred_From=oDS_1421_A_gRNA_Ter_parB_rev 
                     (reversed)"
                     /note="/Transferred_Similarity=100.00%"
     gene            complement(1540..1543)
                     /locus_tag="PN96_14790"
                     /label=gene
                     /note="Derived using Geneious Prime 2022.2.1 'Transfer 
                     Annotations' based on nucleotide similarity"
                     /note="/Primary_Match=100.00%; Adjusted-Interval-0:0/0;
                     gene (oDS_1421_A_gRNA_Ter_parB_rev (reversed))"
                     /note="/Transferred_From=oDS_1421_A_gRNA_Ter_parB_rev 
                     (reversed)"
                     /note="/Transferred_Similarity=100.00%"
     terminator      1625..1712
                     /note="/created_by=Daniel"
     rep_origin      1754..2436
                     /label=ORI ColE1
                     /note="/modified_by=Daniel"
     terminator      complement(2463..2571)
                     /label=CamR Terminator
                     /note="/modified_by=danie"
     CDS             complement(2572..3231)
                     /label=CamR
     promoter        complement(3232..3336)
                     /label=CamR Promoter
     terminator      complement(3341..3397)
                     /label=L3S2P55
                     /note="/created_by=Daniel"
     terminator      3698..3749
                     /label=L3S1P53
                     /note="/created_by=Daniel"
     terminator      complement(3756..4010)
                     /label=IOT
                     /note="/created_by=annaf"
     CDS             complement(4020..5102)
                     /codon_start=1
                     /gene="lacI"
                     /product="lac repressor"
                     /label=LacI
                     /note="The lac repressor binds to the lac operator to
                     inhibit transcription in E. coli. This inhibition can be 
                     relieved by adding lactose or 
                     isopropyl-beta-D-thiogalactopyranoside (IPTG)."
                     /note="/modified_by=annaf"
                     /translation="MKPVTLYDVAEYAGVSYMTVSRVVNQASHVSAKTREKVEAAMVEL
                     NYIPNRVAQQLAGKQSLLIGVATSSLALHAPSQIVAAIKSRADQLGASVVVSMVERSGV
                     EACKAAVHNLLAQRVSGLIINYPLDDQDAIAVEAACTNVPALFLDVSDQTPINSIIYSH
                     EDGTRLGVEHLVALGHQQIALLAGPLSSVSARLRLAGWHKYLTRNQIQPIAEREGDWSA
                     MSGFQQTMQMLNEGIVPTAMLVANDQMALGAMRAITESGLRVGADISVVGYDDTEDSSC
                     YIPPLTTIKQDFRLLGQTSVDRLLQLSQGQAVKGNQLLPVSLVKRKTTLAPNTQTASPR
                     ALADSLMQLARQVSRLESGQ"
     promoter        complement(5103..5172)
                     /label=PLacI
                     /note="/created_by=annaf"
     promoter        5177..5232
                     /label=Ptac
                     /note="Derived using Geneious Prime 2020.1.2 'Transfer 
                     Annotations' based on nucleotide similarity"
                     /note="/Alternative_Match=100.00%; Adjusted-Interval-0:0/0;
                     Ptac (oDS_176_A_Ptac_rev (reversed))"
                     /note="/Primary_Match=100.00%; Adjusted-Interval-0:0/0;
                     Ptac (oDS_175_A_Ptac_fwd)"
                     /note="/Transferred_From=oDS_175_A_Ptac_fwd"
                     /note="/Transferred_Similarity=100.00%"
                     /note="/created_by=annaf"
     RBS             5241..5252
                     /label=R_B0034
                     /note="/created_by=Daniel"
                     /note="/modified_by=Daniel"
     CDS             5259..5849
                     /label=Tfox V. cholerae
                     /note="/created_by=danie"
     terminator      5856..5894
                     /label=B1006
                     /note="/created_by=danie"
     terminator      complement(5907..6035)
                     /label=B0015
                     /note="/modified_by=Daniel"
     stem_loop       complement(5981..6024)
                     /label=stem loop
     CDS             complement(6080..10187)
                     /label=Cas9
                     /note="/created_by=Daniel"
ORIGIN
        1 tgattagtcc tgtgtgactc tagtagtgct cagtatctct atcactgata gggatgtcaa
       61 tctctatcac tgatagggag gtcagtgcgt cctgctgaaa acagccgaat ggcgcaaaac
      121 ctttcgcggt atggcatgat agcgcccgga agagagtcaa ttcagggtgg tgaatatgtc
      181 cagattagat aaaagtaaag tgattaacag cgcattagag ctgcttaatg aggtcggaat
      241 cgaaggttta acaacccgta aactcgccca gaagctaggt gtagagcagc ctacattgta
      301 ttggcatgta aaaaataagc gggctttgct cgacgcctta gccattgaga tgttagatag
      361 gcaccatact cacttttgcc ctttagaagg ggaaagctgg caagattttt tacgtaataa
      421 cgctaaaagt tttagatgtg ctttactaag tcatcgcgat ggagcaaaag tacatttagg
      481 tacacggcct acagaaaaac agtatgaaac tctcgaaaat caattagcct ttttatgcca
      541 acaaggtttt tcactagaga atgcattata tgcactcagc gctgtggggc attttacttt
      601 aggttgcgta ttggaagatc aagagcatca agtcgctaaa gaagaaaggg aaacacctac
      661 tactgatagt atgccgccat tattacgaca agctatcgaa ttatttgatc accaaggtgc
      721 agagccagcc ttcttattcg gccttgaatt gatcatatgc ggattagaaa aacaacttaa
      781 atgtgaaagt gggtcctgat aaggatccta attggtaacg aatcagaatt gacggctcga
      841 gggagtagca tagggtttgc agaatccctg cttcgtccat ttgacaggca cattatgcat
      901 cgatgataag ctgtcaaaca tgagcagatc ctctacgccg gacgcatcgt ggccggcatc
      961 accggcgcca caggtgcggt tgctggcgcc tatatcgccg acatcaccga tggggaagat
     1021 cgggctcgcc acttcgggct catgagcaaa tattttatct gagctccaat gggagtttac
     1081 ggctagctca gtcctaggta tagtgctagc tactagagtc acacaggaaa gtaatcaatg
     1141 aacattaacg acctcatacg agagattaag aacaaagatt acaccgtcaa actgtcagga
     1201 actgatagta actcaatcac ccagcttatt atcagggtaa acaatgatgg gaatgaatat
     1261 gtgatatctg agagcgaaaa cgagtctatc gtcgagaaat tcatttccgc ttttaagaac
     1321 gggtggaatc aggaatatga ggatgaagaa gaattttaca atgacatgca gacgatcacg
     1381 ttgaaaagtg aactgaacta agcttaacgc caaaaacccc gcttcggcgg ggtttttccg
     1441 ccgctgcttc aaatcactgt aatgatctta attcctaatt tttgttgaca ctctatcatt
     1501 gatagagtta ttttagtccg atcggcaagc aaaaacaacg tttcagagct atgctggaaa
     1561 cagcatagca agttgaaata aggctagtcc gttatcaact tgaaaaagtg gcaccgagtc
     1621 ggtgcttttt tctcggtacc aaattccaga aaagaggcct cccgaaaggg gggccttttt
     1681 tcgttttggt ccaccctgca cgataacact gaggtagctg cgattagaca gccagcagct
     1741 gaaccgtaaa aaaggccgcg ttgctggcgt ttttccacag gctccgcccc cctgacgagc
     1801 atcacaaaaa tcgacgctca agtcagaggt ggcgaaaccc gacaggacta taaagatacc
     1861 aggcgtttcc ccctggaagc tccctcgtgc gctctcctgt tccgaccctg ccgcttaccg
     1921 gatacctgtc cgcctttctc ccttcgggaa gcgtggcgct ttctcatagc tcacgctgta
     1981 ggtatctcag ttcggtgtag gtcgttcgct ccaagctggg ctgtgtgcac gaaccccccg
     2041 ttcagcccga ccgctgcgcc ttatccggta actatcgtct tgagtccaac ccggtaagac
     2101 acgacttatc gccactggca gcagccactg gtaacaggat tagcagagcg aggtatgtag
     2161 gcggtgctac agagttcttg aagtggtggc ctaactacgg ctacactaga agaacagtat
     2221 ttggtatctg cgctctgctg aagccagtta ccttcggaaa aagagttggt agctcttgat
     2281 ccggcaaaca aaccaccgct ggtagcggtg gtttttttgt ttgcaagcag cagattacgc
     2341 gcagaaaaaa aggatctcaa gaagatcctt tgatcttttc tacggggtct gacgctcagt
     2401 ggaacgaaaa ctcacgttaa gggattttgg tcatgagatt atcaaaaagg atcttcactg
     2461 ctaccaataa aaaacgcccg gcggcaaccg agcgttctga acaaatccag atggagttct
     2521 gaggtcatta ctggatctat caacaggagt ccaagcgagc tcgatatcaa attacgcccc
     2581 gccctgccac tcatcgcagt actgttgtaa ttcattaagc attctgccga catggaagcc
     2641 atcacaaacg gcatgatgaa cctgaatcgc cagcggcatc agcaccttgt cgccttgcgt
     2701 ataatatttg cccatggtga aaacgggggc gaagaagttg tccatattgg ccacgtttaa
     2761 atcaaaactg gtgaaactca cccagggatt ggctgaaacg aaaaacatat tctcaataaa
     2821 ccctttaggg aaataggcca ggttttcacc gtaacacgcc acatcttgcg aatatatgtg
     2881 tagaaactgc cggaaatcgt cgtggtattc actccagagc gatgaaaacg tttcagtttg
     2941 ctcatggaaa acggtgtaac aagggtgaac actatcccat atcaccagct caccgtcttt
     3001 cattgccata cgaaattccg gatgagcatt catcaggcgg gcaagaatgt gaataaaggc
     3061 cggataaaac ttgtgcttat ttttctttac ggtctttaaa aaggccgtaa tatccagctg
     3121 aacggtctgg ttataggtac attgagcaac tgactgaaat gcctcaaaat gttctttacg
     3181 atgccattgg gatatatcaa cggtggtata tccagtgatt tttttctcca ttttagcttc
     3241 cttagctcct gaaaatctcg ataactcaaa aaatacgccc ggtagtgatc ttatttcatt
     3301 atggtgaaag ttggaacctc ttacgtgccc gatcaaaaca ggaccaaaac gaaaaaagac
     3361 gcttttcagc gtcttattgt tcgtctttgg taccgagctg tgtctgtggc tgagagagca
     3421 ggtacaagat aaacccgtct atattctcaa attctttcac tatcgcactt gttttatgtg
     3481 aagtccagat atggactctg gaacccaact cggagctctg cgggtagagc gtcaaccatt
     3541 cgaacgttgc gcggtcttcg gagaaccgta agaggtaata tactccgata ttcatttcag
     3601 cggtagctga gtccgtcagt tgatacggtg cgtacccgga gcaaatagga gaggcggttg
     3661 tagtgggggg aatggatagc aagctgcggg tagacctcca attattgaag gcctcccaaa
     3721 tcggggggcc ttttttattg ataacaaaag gagctcagat aaaatatttg ctcatgagcc
     3781 cgaagtggcg agcccgatct tccccatcgg tgatgtcggc gatataggcg ccagcaaccg
     3841 cacctgtggc gccggtgatg ccggccacga tgcgtccggc gtagaggatc tgctcatgtt
     3901 tgacagctta tcatcgatgc ataatgtgcc tgtcaaatgg acgaagcagg gattctgcaa
     3961 accctatgct actccctcga gccgtcaatt gtctgattcg ttaccaatta ggatccttat
     4021 cactgcccgc tttccagtcg ggaaacctgt cgtgccagct gcattaatga atcggccaac
     4081 gcgcggggag aggcggtttg cgtattgggc gccagggtgg tttttctttt caccagtgag
     4141 actggcaaca gctgattgcc cttcaccgcc tggccctgag agagttgcag caagcggtcc
     4201 acgctggttt gccccagcag gcgaaaatcc tgtttgatgg tggttaacgg cgggatataa
     4261 catgagctat cttcggtatc gtcgtatccc actaccgaga tatccgcacc aacgcgcagc
     4321 ccggactcgg taatggcgcg cattgcgccc agcgccatct gatcgttggc aaccagcatc
     4381 gcagtgggaa cgatgccctc attcagcatt tgcatggttt gttgaaaacc ggacatggca
     4441 ctccagtcgc cttcccgttc cgctatcggc tgaatttgat tgcgagtgag atatttatgc
     4501 cagccagcca gacgcagacg cgccgagaca gaacttaatg ggcccgctaa cagcgcgatt
     4561 tgctggtgac ccaatgcgac cagatgctcc acgcccagtc gcgtaccgtc ctcatgggag
     4621 taaataatac tgttgatggg tgtctggtca gagacatcaa gaaataacgc cggaacatta
     4681 gtgcaggcag cttccacagc aatggcatcc tggtcatcca gcggatagtt aatgatcagc
     4741 ccactgacgc gttgcgcgag aagattgtgc accgccgctt tacaggcttc gacgccgctt
     4801 cgttctacca tcgacaccac cacgctggca cccagttgat cggcgcgaga tttaatcgcc
     4861 gcgacaattt gcgacggcgc gtgcagggcc agactggagg tggcaacgcc aatcagcaac
     4921 gactgtttgc ccgccagttg ttgtgccacg cggttgggaa tgtaattcag ctccaccatc
     4981 gccgcttcca ctttttcccg cgttttcgca gaaacgtggc tggcctggtt caccacgcgg
     5041 gaaacggtca tataagagac accggcatac tctgcgacat cgtataacgt tactggtttc
     5101 atattcacca ccctgaattg actctcttcc gggcgctatc atgccatacc gcgaaaggtt
     5161 ttgcgccatt cggctgtgtt gacaattaat catcggctcg tataatgtgt ggaattgtga
     5221 gcgctcacaa tttactagag aaagaggaga aataatcaat ggatatgaat gagcaacagt
     5281 ttttcgacta cgtaactaag tttggcgcct accaaaaacg ctcgatgttt ggtggtattg
     5341 gcttgtttca acacgacgct atgtatgtgt tggtcagtga agaccgcatt tttgtgcgtg
     5401 gtggagaaga gctcgaccct gagctcttgg ccttagggtg cgagaaatat cgccatgtta
     5461 aaaaacagac aacggcaacc gtaaactatt acgacatcac tgaactgtat gagcaacatc
     5521 accctgagct agactcgatt attgaacgct cgattcagtt ttctgtgaat cagcgggaat
     5581 ttcaacgctc agcagccagt cgtcgtctac gggatttacc caatatgcaa ctgactttgg
     5641 agcgtatggt aaaaaaagcg ggcattgacg atgtggaaac ttttatgagc ctcggtgcgc
     5701 cagaagtgtt taataaggtg cgtcaagctt atggaagtga tgtcgatgta aaactactgt
     5761 ggaagtttgc gggtgcgatt gaaggcattc actggaaact gctgcaagag ccgcgtaagc
     5821 gccaactgtt agaaagttgt cagcagcgtg cttaaaaaaa aaaaccccgc ccctgacagg
     5881 gcggggtttt ttttcgctta ctagcgtata aacgcagaaa ggcccacccg aaggtgagcc
     5941 agtgtgactc tagtagagag cgttcaccga caaacaacag ataaaacgaa aggcccagtc
     6001 tttcgactga gcctttcgtt ttatttgatg cctggttacc cctaagcagc cagagcgtag
     6061 ttttcgtcgt tagcagctaa agcgtcacct cctagctgac tcaaatcaat gcgtgtttca
     6121 taaagaccag tgatggattg atggataaga gtggcatcta aaacttcttt tgtagacgta
     6181 tatcgtttac gatcaattgt tgtatcaaaa tatttaaaag cagcgggagc tccaagattc
     6241 gtcaacgtaa ataaatgaat aatattttct gcttgttcac gtattggttt gtctctatgt
     6301 ttgttatatg cactaagaac tttatctaaa ttggcatctg ctaaaataac acgcttagaa
     6361 aattcactga tttgctcaat aatctcatct aaataatgct tatgctgctc cacaaacaat
     6421 tgtttttgtt cgttatcttc tggactaccc ttcaactttt cataatgact agctaaatat
     6481 aaaaaattca catatttgct tggcagagcc agctcatttc ctttttgtaa ttctccggca
     6541 ctagccagca tccgtttacg accgttttct aactcaaaaa gactatattt aggtagttta
     6601 atgattaagt cttttttaac ttccttatat cctttagctt ctaaaaagtc aatcggattt
     6661 ttttcaaagg aacttctttc cataattgtg atccctagta actctttaac ggattttaac
     6721 ttcttcgatt tccctttttc caccttagca accactagga ctgaataagc taccgttgga
     6781 ctatcaaaac caccatattt ttttggatcc cagtcttttt tacgagcaat aagcttgtcc
     6841 gaatttcttt ttggtaaaat tgactccttg gagaatccgc ctgtctgtac ttctgttttc
     6901 ttgacaatat tgacttgggg catggacaat actttgcgca ctgtggcaaa atctcgccct
     6961 ttatcccaga caatttctcc agtttcccca ttagtttcga ttagagggcg tttgcgaatc
     7021 tctccatttg caagtgtaat ttctgttttg aagaagttca tgatattaga gtaaaagaaa
     7081 tattttgcgg ttgctttgcc tatttcttgc tcagacttag caatcatttt acgaacatca
     7141 taaactttat aatcaccata gacaaactcc gattcaagtt ttggatattt cttaatcaaa
     7201 gcagttccaa cgacggcatt tagatacgca tcatgggcat gatggtaatt gttaatctca
     7261 cgtactttat agaattggaa atcttttcgg aagtcagaaa ctaatttaga ttttaaggta
     7321 atcactttaa cctctcgaat aagtttatca ttttcatcgt atttagtatt catgcgacta
     7381 tccaaaattt gtgccacatg cttagtgatt tggcgagttt caaccaattg gcgtttgata
     7441 aaaccagctt tatcaagttc actcaaacct ccacgttcag ctttcgttaa attatcaaac
     7501 ttacgttgag tgattaactt ggcgtttaga agttgtctcc aatagttttt catctttttg
     7561 actacttctt cacttggaac gttatccgat ttaccacgat ttttatcaga acgcgttaag
     7621 accttattgt ctattgaatc gtctttaagg aaactttgtg gaacaatgtg atcgacatca
     7681 taatcactta aacgattaat atctaattct tggtccacat acatgtctct tccattttgg
     7741 agataataga gatagagctt ttcattttgc aattgagtat tttcaacagg atgctcttta
     7801 agaatctgac ttcctaattc tttgatacct tcttcgattc gtttcatacg ctctcgcgaa
     7861 tttttctggc ccttttgagt tgtctgattt tcacgtgcca tttcaataac gatattttct
     7921 ggcttatgcc gccccattac tttgaccaat tcatcaacaa cttttacagt ctgtaaaata
     7981 ccttttttaa tagcagggct accagctaaa tttgcaatat gttcatgtaa actatcgcct
     8041 tgtccagaca cttgtgcttt ttgaatgtct tctttaaatg tcaaactatc atcatggatc
     8101 agctgcataa aattgcgatt ggcaaaacca tctgatttca aaaaatctaa tattgttttg
     8161 ccagattgct tatccctaat accattaatc aattttcgag acaaacgtcc ccaaccagta
     8221 taacggcgac gtttaagctg tttcatcacc ttatcatcaa agaggtgagc atatgtttta
     8281 agtctttcct caatcatctc cctatcttca aataaggtca atgttaaaac aatatcctct
     8341 aagatatctt cattttcttc attatccaaa aaatctttat ctttaataat ttttagcaaa
     8401 tcatggtagg tacctaatga agcattaaat ctatcttcaa ctcctgaaat ttcaacacta
     8461 tcaaaacatt ctattttttt gaaataatct tcttttaatt gcttaacggt tacttttcga
     8521 tttgttttga agagtaaatc aacaatggct ttcttctgtt cacctgaaag aaatgctggt
     8581 tttcgcattc cttcagtaac atatttgacc tttgtcaatt cgttataaac cgtaaaatac
     8641 tcataaagca aactatgttt tggtagtact ttttcatttg gaagattttt atcaaagttt
     8701 gtcatgcgtt caataaatga ttgagctgaa gcacctttat cgacaacttc ttcaaaattc
     8761 catggggtaa ttgtttcttc agacttccga gtcatccatg caaaacgact attgccacgc
     8821 gccaatggac caacataata aggaattcga aaagtcaaga ttttttcaat cttctcacga
     8881 ttgtctttta aaaatggata aaagtcttct tgtcttctca aaatagcatg cagctcaccc
     8941 aagtgaattt gatggggaat agagccgttg tcaaaggtcc gttgcttgcg cagcaaatct
     9001 tcacgattta gtttcaccaa taattcctca gtaccatcca ttttttctaa aattggtttg
     9061 ataaatttat aaaattcttc ttggctagct cccccatcaa tataacctgc atatccgttt
     9121 tttgattgat caaaaaagat ttctttatac ttttctggaa gttgttgtcg aactaaagct
     9181 tttaaaagag tcaagtcttg atgatgttca tcgtagcgtt taatcattga agctgatagg
     9241 ggagccttag ttatttcagt atttactctt aggatatctg aaagtaaaat agcatctgat
     9301 aaattcttag ctgccaaaaa caaatcagca tattgatctc caatttgcgc caataaatta
     9361 tctaaatcat catcgtaagt atcttttgaa agctgtaatt tagcatcttc tgccaaatca
     9421 aaatttgatt taaaattagg ggtcaaaccc aatgacaaag caatgagatt cccaaataag
     9481 ccatttttct tctcaccggg gagctgagca atgagatttt ctaatcgtct tgatttactc
     9541 aatcgtgcag aaagaatcgc tttagcatct actccacttg cgttaatagg gttttcttca
     9601 aataattgat tgtaggtttg taccaactgg ataaatagtt tgtccacatc actattatca
     9661 ggatttaaat ctccctcaat caaaaaatga ccacgaaact taatcatatg cgctaaggcc
     9721 aaatagatta agcgcaaatc cgctttatca gtagaatcta ccaatttttt tcgcagatga
     9781 tagatagttg gatatttctc atgataagca acttcatcta ctatatttcc aaaaatagga
     9841 tgacgttcat gcttcttgtc ttcttccacc aaaaaagact cttcaagtcg atgaaagaaa
     9901 ctatcatcta ctttcgccat ctcatttgaa aaaatctcct gtagataaca aatacgattc
     9961 ttccgacgtg tataccttct acgagctgtc cgtttcagac gagtcgcttc cgctgtctct
    10021 ccactgtcaa ataaaagagc ccctataaga ttttttttga tactgtggcg gtctgtattt
    10081 cccagaacct tgaacttttt agacggaacc ttatattcat cagtgatcac cgcccatccg
    10141 acgctatttg tgccgatatc taagcctatt gagtatttct tatccat
//
