# Supplementary material for: DNA replication is not a limiting factor for rapid growth of Vibrio natriegens
Source: bioRxiv preprint, doi:10.1101/2023.05.26.541695, version 1 (2023-05-26)
Supplement: Supporting Data [file 541695_file03.zip › Supporting_data/pST_116_+_892-893.gb]

LOCUS       pST_116_LVL2_cam       10187 bp DNA     circular SYN 16-MAY-2023
DEFINITION  Golden Gate/Type IIS Cloning ligation product.
ACCESSION   urn.local...bb-efyj9yk
VERSION     .
KEYWORDS    .
SOURCE      synthetic DNA construct
  ORGANISM  synthetic DNA construct
REFERENCE   1  (bases 1 to 10187)
  AUTHORS   .
  TITLE     Direct Submission
  JOURNAL   Exported May 16, 2023 from SnapGene 6.2.0
            https://www.snapgene.com
FEATURES             Location/Qualifiers
     source          1..10187
                     /mol_type="other DNA"
                     /organism="synthetic DNA construct"
     RBS             complement(7..17)
                     /label=B0033
                     /note="/created_by=daniel"
                     /note="/modified_by=danie"
     promoter        complement(26..101)
                     /label=Ptet*
                     /note="Derived using Geneious Prime 2020.1.2 'Transfer 
                     Annotations' based on nucleotide similarity"
                     /note="/Alternative_Match=100.00%; Adjusted-Interval-0:0/0;
                     Ptet* (oDS_174_A_Ptet*_rev (reversed))"
                     /note="/Primary_Match=100.00%; Adjusted-Interval-0:0/0; 
                     Ptet* (oDS_173_A_Ptet*_fwd)"
                     /note="/Transferred_From=oDS_173_A_Ptet*_fwd"
                     /note="/Transferred_Similarity=100.00%"
                     /note="/created_by=annaf"
     regulatory      complement(36..54)
                     /label=Operator
                     /note="Derived using Geneious Prime 2020.1.2 'Transfer 
                     Annotations' based on nucleotide similarity"
                     /note="/Alternative_Match=100.00%; Adjusted-Interval-0:0/0;
                     Operator (oDS_174_A_Ptet*_rev (reversed))"
                     /note="/Primary_Match=100.00%; Adjusted-Interval-0:0/0; 
                     Operator (oDS_173_A_Ptet*_fwd)"
                     /note="/Transferred_From=oDS_173_A_Ptet*_fwd"
                     /note="/Transferred_Similarity=100.00%"
                     /note="/created_by=annaf"
     regulatory      complement(61..79)
                     /label=Operator
                     /note="Derived using Geneious Prime 2020.1.2 'Transfer 
                     Annotations' based on nucleotide similarity"
                     /note="/Alternative_Match=100.00%; Adjusted-Interval-0:0/0;
                     Operator (oDS_174_A_Ptet*_rev (reversed))"
                     /note="/Primary_Match=100.00%; Adjusted-Interval-0:0/0; 
                     Operator (oDS_173_A_Ptet*_fwd)"
                     /note="/Transferred_From=oDS_173_A_Ptet*_fwd"
                     /note="/Transferred_Similarity=100.00%"
                     /note="/created_by=annaf"
     promoter        106..175
                     /label=PTetR
                     /note="/created_by=annaf"
                     /note="/modified_by=danie"
     CDS             176..799
                     /codon_start=1
                     /gene="tetR from transposon Tn10"
                     /product="tetracycline repressor TetR"
                     /label=TetR
                     /note="TetR binds to the tetracycline operator tetO to
                     inhibit transcription. This inhibition can be relieved by 
                     adding tetracycline or doxycycline."
                     /translation="MSRLDKSKVINSALELLNEVGIEGLTTRKLAQKLGVEQPTLYWHV
                     KNKRALLDALAIEMLDRHHTHFCPLEGESWQDFLRNNAKSFRCALLSHRDGAKVHLGTR
                     PTEKQYETLENQLAFLCQQGFSLENALYALSAVGHFTLGCVLEDQEHQVAKEERETPTT
                     DSMPPLLRQAIELFDHQGAEPAFLFGLELIICGLEKQLKCESGS"
     terminator      800..1061
                     /label=IOT
                     /note="/created_by=annaf"
                     /note="/modified_by=annaf"
     promoter        1076..1110
                     /label=P_J23106
                     /note="/created_by=Daniel"
                     /note="/modified_by=Daniel"
     RBS             1119..1131
                     /label=R_B0032
                     /note="/created_by=Daniel"
     CDS             1138..1401
                     /codon_start=1
                     /label=ArcIIA4
                     /note="/created_by=danie"
                     /translation="MNINDLIREIKNKDYTVKLSGTDSNSITQLIIRVNNDGNEYVISE
                     SENESIVEKFISAFKNGWNQEYEDEEEFYNDMQTITLKSELN"
     terminator      1408..1441
                     /label=B1003
                     /note="/created_by=danie"
     promoter        1450..1515
                     /label=Ptet
                     /note="/created_by=danie"
                     /note="/modified_by=danie"
     promoter        1516..1519
                     /label=J23100 different Spacer
                     /note="Derived using Geneious Prime 2022.0.2 'Transfer 
                     Annotations' based on nucleotide similarity"
                     /note="/Primary_Match=100.00%; Adjusted-Interval-0:0/0; 
                     J23100
                     different Spacer (oDS_892_A_gRNA_rctB_1_fwd)"
                     /note="/Transferred_From=oDS_892_A_gRNA_rctB_1_fwd"
                     /note="/Transferred_Similarity=100.00%"
                     /note="/created_by=Daniel"
                     /note="/modified_by=Daniel"
     misc_feature    1520..1539
                     /label=CRISPR guide 4
                     /label=nonstandard type: CRISPR
                     /note="Derived using Geneious Prime 2022.0.2 'Transfer 
                     Annotations' based on nucleotide similarity"
                     /note="/Alternative_Match=100.00%; Adjusted-Interval-0:0/0;
                     CRISPR guide 4 (oDS_892_A_gRNA_rctB_1_fwd)"
                     /note="/Alternative_Match=100.00%; Adjusted-Interval-0:8/0;
                     CRISPR guide 5 (oDS_892_A_gRNA_rctB_1_fwd)"
                     /note="/Alternative_Match=100.00%; Adjusted-Interval-0:8/0;
                     CRISPR guide 5 (oDS_892_A_gRNA_rctB_1_fwd)"
                     /note="/Doench_(2014)_Activity_Score=0.217"
                     /note="/Enzyme=SpCas9"
                     /note="/Primary_Match=100.00%; Adjusted-Interval-0:0/0; 
                     CRISPR
                     guide 4 (oDS_892_A_gRNA_rctB_1_fwd)"
                     /note="/Protospacer_Adjacent_Motif_(PAM)=AGG"
                     /note="/Recognition_pattern=CTATCTATTAATCATCAGAAAGG(-6/-6)"
                     /note="/SpCas9=Cuts 3-4bp upstream of the PAM, displayed at
                     3bp"
                     /note="/Target_Sequence=CTATCTATTAATCATCAGAA"
                     /note="/Transferred_From=oDS_892_A_gRNA_rctB_1_fwd"
                     /note="/Transferred_Similarity=100.00%"
                     /note="/Zhang_(2013)_Specificity_Score=100.00%"
     misc_RNA        1540..1624
                     /label=gRNA Scaffold
                     /note="/created_by=Daniel"
     terminator      1625..1712
                     /note="/created_by=Daniel"
     rep_origin      1754..2436
                     /label=ORI ColE1
                     /note="/modified_by=Daniel"
     terminator      complement(2463..2571)
                     /label=CamR Terminator
                     /note="/modified_by=danie"
     CDS             complement(2572..3231)
                     /label=CamR
     promoter        complement(3232..3336)
                     /label=CamR Promoter
     terminator      complement(3341..3397)
                     /label=L3S2P55
                     /note="/created_by=Daniel"
     terminator      3698..3749
                     /label=L3S1P53
                     
                     /note="/created_by=Daniel"
     terminator      complement(3756..4010)
                     /label=IOT
                     /note="/created_by=annaf"
     CDS             complement(4020..5102)
                     /codon_start=1
                     /gene="lacI"
                     /product="lac repressor"
                     /label=LacI
                     /note="The lac repressor binds to the lac operator to
                     inhibit transcription in E. coli. This inhibition can be 
                     relieved by adding lactose or 
                     isopropyl-beta-D-thiogalactopyranoside (IPTG)."
                     /note="/modified_by=annaf"
                     /translation="MKPVTLYDVAEYAGVSYMTVSRVVNQASHVSAKTREKVEAAMVEL
                     NYIPNRVAQQLAGKQSLLIGVATSSLALHAPSQIVAAIKSRADQLGASVVVSMVERSGV
                     EACKAAVHNLLAQRVSGLIINYPLDDQDAIAVEAACTNVPALFLDVSDQTPINSIIYSH
                     EDGTRLGVEHLVALGHQQIALLAGPLSSVSARLRLAGWHKYLTRNQIQPIAEREGDWSA
                     MSGFQQTMQMLNEGIVPTAMLVANDQMALGAMRAITESGLRVGADISVVGYDDTEDSSC
                     YIPPLTTIKQDFRLLGQTSVDRLLQLSQGQAVKGNQLLPVSLVKRKTTLAPNTQTASPR
                     ALADSLMQLARQVSRLESGQ"
     promoter        complement(5103..5172)
                     /label=PLacI
                     /note="/created_by=annaf"
     promoter        5177..5232
                     /label=Ptac
                     /note="Derived using Geneious Prime 2020.1.2 'Transfer 
                     Annotations' based on nucleotide similarity"
                     /note="/Alternative_Match=100.00%; Adjusted-Interval-0:0/0;
                     Ptac (oDS_176_A_Ptac_rev (reversed))"
                     /note="/Primary_Match=100.00%; Adjusted-Interval-0:0/0; 
                     Ptac (oDS_175_A_Ptac_fwd)"
                     /note="/Transferred_From=oDS_175_A_Ptac_fwd"
                     /note="/Transferred_Similarity=100.00%"
                     /note="/created_by=annaf"
     CDS             5259..5849
                     /label=Tfox V. cholerae
                     /note="/created_by=danie"
     terminator      5856..5894
                     /label=B1006
                     /note="/created_by=danie"
     terminator      complement(5907..6035)
                     /label=B0015
                     /note="/modified_by=Daniel"
     stem_loop       complement(5981..6024)
                     /label=stem loop
     CDS             complement(6080..10187)
                     /label=Cas9
                     /note="/created_by=Daniel"
ORIGIN
        1 tgattagtcc tgtgtgactc tagtagtgct cagtatctct atcactgata gggatgtcaa
       61 tctctatcac tgatagggag gtcagtgcgt cctgctgaaa acagccgaat ggcgcaaaac
      121 ctttcgcggt atggcatgat agcgcccgga agagagtcaa ttcagggtgg tgaatatgtc
      181 cagattagat aaaagtaaag tgattaacag cgcattagag ctgcttaatg aggtcggaat
      241 cgaaggttta acaacccgta aactcgccca gaagctaggt gtagagcagc ctacattgta
      301 ttggcatgta aaaaataagc gggctttgct cgacgcctta gccattgaga tgttagatag
      361 gcaccatact cacttttgcc ctttagaagg ggaaagctgg caagattttt tacgtaataa
      421 cgctaaaagt tttagatgtg ctttactaag tcatcgcgat ggagcaaaag tacatttagg
      481 tacacggcct acagaaaaac agtatgaaac tctcgaaaat caattagcct ttttatgcca
      541 acaaggtttt tcactagaga atgcattata tgcactcagc gctgtggggc attttacttt
      601 aggttgcgta ttggaagatc aagagcatca agtcgctaaa gaagaaaggg aaacacctac
      661 tactgatagt atgccgccat tattacgaca agctatcgaa ttatttgatc accaaggtgc
      721 agagccagcc ttcttattcg gccttgaatt gatcatatgc ggattagaaa aacaacttaa
      781 atgtgaaagt gggtcctgat aaggatccta attggtaacg aatcagaatt gacggctcga
      841 gggagtagca tagggtttgc agaatccctg cttcgtccat ttgacaggca cattatgcat
      901 cgatgataag ctgtcaaaca tgagcagatc ctctacgccg gacgcatcgt ggccggcatc
      961 accggcgcca caggtgcggt tgctggcgcc tatatcgccg acatcaccga tggggaagat
     1021 cgggctcgcc acttcgggct catgagcaaa tattttatct gagctccaat gggagtttac
     1081 ggctagctca gtcctaggta tagtgctagc tactagagtc acacaggaaa gtaatcaatg
     1141 aacattaacg acctcatacg agagattaag aacaaagatt acaccgtcaa actgtcagga
     1201 actgatagta actcaatcac ccagcttatt atcagggtaa acaatgatgg gaatgaatat
     1261 gtgatatctg agagcgaaaa cgagtctatc gtcgagaaat tcatttccgc ttttaagaac
     1321 gggtggaatc aggaatatga ggatgaagaa gaattttaca atgacatgca gacgatcacg
     1381 ttgaaaagtg aactgaacta agcttaacgc caaaaacccc gcttcggcgg ggtttttccg
     1441 ccgctgcttc aaatcactgt aatgatctta attcctaatt tttgttgaca ctctatcatt
     1501 gatagagtta ttttagtccc tatctattaa tcatcagaag tttcagagct atgctggaaa
     1561 cagcatagca agttgaaata aggctagtcc gttatcaact tgaaaaagtg gcaccgagtc
     1621 ggtgcttttt tctcggtacc aaattccaga aaagaggcct cccgaaaggg gggccttttt
     1681 tcgttttggt ccaccctgca cgataacact gaggtagctg cgattagaca gccagcagct
     1741 gaaccgtaaa aaaggccgcg ttgctggcgt ttttccacag gctccgcccc cctgacgagc
     1801 atcacaaaaa tcgacgctca agtcagaggt ggcgaaaccc gacaggacta taaagatacc
     1861 aggcgtttcc ccctggaagc tccctcgtgc gctctcctgt tccgaccctg ccgcttaccg
     1921 gatacctgtc cgcctttctc ccttcgggaa gcgtggcgct ttctcatagc tcacgctgta
     1981 ggtatctcag ttcggtgtag gtcgttcgct ccaagctggg ctgtgtgcac gaaccccccg
     2041 ttcagcccga ccgctgcgcc ttatccggta actatcgtct tgagtccaac ccggtaagac
     2101 acgacttatc gccactggca gcagccactg gtaacaggat tagcagagcg aggtatgtag
     2161 gcggtgctac agagttcttg aagtggtggc ctaactacgg ctacactaga agaacagtat
     2221 ttggtatctg cgctctgctg aagccagtta ccttcggaaa aagagttggt agctcttgat
     2281 ccggcaaaca aaccaccgct ggtagcggtg gtttttttgt ttgcaagcag cagattacgc
     2341 gcagaaaaaa aggatctcaa gaagatcctt tgatcttttc tacggggtct gacgctcagt
     2401 ggaacgaaaa ctcacgttaa gggattttgg tcatgagatt atcaaaaagg atcttcactg
     2461 ctaccaataa aaaacgcccg gcggcaaccg agcgttctga acaaatccag atggagttct
     2521 gaggtcatta ctggatctat caacaggagt ccaagcgagc tcgatatcaa attacgcccc
     2581 gccctgccac tcatcgcagt actgttgtaa ttcattaagc attctgccga catggaagcc
     2641 atcacaaacg gcatgatgaa cctgaatcgc cagcggcatc agcaccttgt cgccttgcgt
     2701 ataatatttg cccatggtga aaacgggggc gaagaagttg tccatattgg ccacgtttaa
     2761 atcaaaactg gtgaaactca cccagggatt ggctgaaacg aaaaacatat tctcaataaa
     2821 ccctttaggg aaataggcca ggttttcacc gtaacacgcc acatcttgcg aatatatgtg
     2881 tagaaactgc cggaaatcgt cgtggtattc actccagagc gatgaaaacg tttcagtttg
     2941 ctcatggaaa acggtgtaac aagggtgaac actatcccat atcaccagct caccgtcttt
     3001 cattgccata cgaaattccg gatgagcatt catcaggcgg gcaagaatgt gaataaaggc
     3061 cggataaaac ttgtgcttat ttttctttac ggtctttaaa aaggccgtaa tatccagctg
     3121 aacggtctgg ttataggtac attgagcaac tgactgaaat gcctcaaaat gttctttacg
     3181 atgccattgg gatatatcaa cggtggtata tccagtgatt tttttctcca ttttagcttc
     3241 cttagctcct gaaaatctcg ataactcaaa aaatacgccc ggtagtgatc ttatttcatt
     3301 atggtgaaag ttggaacctc ttacgtgccc gatcaaaaca ggaccaaaac gaaaaaagac
     3361 gcttttcagc gtcttattgt tcgtctttgg taccgagctg tgtctgtggc tgagagagca
     3421 ggtacaagat aaacccgtct atattctcaa attctttcac tatcgcactt gttttatgtg
     3481 aagtccagat atggactctg gaacccaact cggagctctg cgggtagagc gtcaaccatt
     3541 cgaacgttgc gcggtcttcg gagaaccgta agaggtaata tactccgata ttcatttcag
     3601 cggtagctga gtccgtcagt tgatacggtg cgtacccgga gcaaatagga gaggcggttg
     3661 tagtgggggg aatggatagc aagctgcggg tagacctcca attattgaag gcctcccaaa
     3721 tcggggggcc ttttttattg ataacaaaag gagctcagat aaaatatttg ctcatgagcc
     3781 cgaagtggcg agcccgatct tccccatcgg tgatgtcggc gatataggcg ccagcaaccg
     3841 cacctgtggc gccggtgatg ccggccacga tgcgtccggc gtagaggatc tgctcatgtt
     3901 tgacagctta tcatcgatgc ataatgtgcc tgtcaaatgg acgaagcagg gattctgcaa
     3961 accctatgct actccctcga gccgtcaatt gtctgattcg ttaccaatta ggatccttat
     4021 cactgcccgc tttccagtcg ggaaacctgt cgtgccagct gcattaatga atcggccaac
     4081 gcgcggggag aggcggtttg cgtattgggc gccagggtgg tttttctttt caccagtgag
     4141 actggcaaca gctgattgcc cttcaccgcc tggccctgag agagttgcag caagcggtcc
     4201 acgctggttt gccccagcag gcgaaaatcc tgtttgatgg tggttaacgg cgggatataa
     4261 catgagctat cttcggtatc gtcgtatccc actaccgaga tatccgcacc aacgcgcagc
     4321 ccggactcgg taatggcgcg cattgcgccc agcgccatct gatcgttggc aaccagcatc
     4381 gcagtgggaa cgatgccctc attcagcatt tgcatggttt gttgaaaacc ggacatggca
     4441 ctccagtcgc cttcccgttc cgctatcggc tgaatttgat tgcgagtgag atatttatgc
     4501 cagccagcca gacgcagacg cgccgagaca gaacttaatg ggcccgctaa cagcgcgatt
     4561 tgctggtgac ccaatgcgac cagatgctcc acgcccagtc gcgtaccgtc ctcatgggag
     4621 taaataatac tgttgatggg tgtctggtca gagacatcaa gaaataacgc cggaacatta
     4681 gtgcaggcag cttccacagc aatggcatcc tggtcatcca gcggatagtt aatgatcagc
     4741 ccactgacgc gttgcgcgag aagattgtgc accgccgctt tacaggcttc gacgccgctt
     4801 cgttctacca tcgacaccac cacgctggca cccagttgat cggcgcgaga tttaatcgcc
     4861 gcgacaattt gcgacggcgc gtgcagggcc agactggagg tggcaacgcc aatcagcaac
     4921 gactgtttgc ccgccagttg ttgtgccacg cggttgggaa tgtaattcag ctccaccatc
     4981 gccgcttcca ctttttcccg cgttttcgca gaaacgtggc tggcctggtt caccacgcgg
     5041 gaaacggtca tataagagac accggcatac tctgcgacat cgtataacgt tactggtttc
     5101 atattcacca ccctgaattg actctcttcc gggcgctatc atgccatacc gcgaaaggtt
     5161 ttgcgccatt cggctgtgtt gacaattaat catcggctcg tataatgtgt ggaattgtga
     5221 gcgctcacaa tttactagag aaagaggaga aataatcaat ggatatgaat gagcaacagt
     5281 ttttcgacta cgtaactaag tttggcgcct accaaaaacg ctcgatgttt ggtggtattg
     5341 gcttgtttca acacgacgct atgtatgtgt tggtcagtga agaccgcatt tttgtgcgtg
     5401 gtggagaaga gctcgaccct gagctcttgg ccttagggtg cgagaaatat cgccatgtta
     5461 aaaaacagac aacggcaacc gtaaactatt acgacatcac tgaactgtat gagcaacatc
     5521 accctgagct agactcgatt attgaacgct cgattcagtt ttctgtgaat cagcgggaat
     5581 ttcaacgctc agcagccagt cgtcgtctac gggatttacc caatatgcaa ctgactttgg
     5641 agcgtatggt aaaaaaagcg ggcattgacg atgtggaaac ttttatgagc ctcggtgcgc
     5701 cagaagtgtt taataaggtg cgtcaagctt atggaagtga tgtcgatgta aaactactgt
     5761 ggaagtttgc gggtgcgatt gaaggcattc actggaaact gctgcaagag ccgcgtaagc
     5821 gccaactgtt agaaagttgt cagcagcgtg cttaaaaaaa aaaaccccgc ccctgacagg
     5881 gcggggtttt ttttcgctta ctagcgtata aacgcagaaa ggcccacccg aaggtgagcc
     5941 agtgtgactc tagtagagag cgttcaccga caaacaacag ataaaacgaa aggcccagtc
     6001 tttcgactga gcctttcgtt ttatttgatg cctggttacc cctaagcagc cagagcgtag
     6061 ttttcgtcgt tagcagctaa agcgtcacct cctagctgac tcaaatcaat gcgtgtttca
     6121 taaagaccag tgatggattg atggataaga gtggcatcta aaacttcttt tgtagacgta
     6181 tatcgtttac gatcaattgt tgtatcaaaa tatttaaaag cagcgggagc tccaagattc
     6241 gtcaacgtaa ataaatgaat aatattttct gcttgttcac gtattggttt gtctctatgt
     6301 ttgttatatg cactaagaac tttatctaaa ttggcatctg ctaaaataac acgcttagaa
     6361 aattcactga tttgctcaat aatctcatct aaataatgct tatgctgctc cacaaacaat
     6421 tgtttttgtt cgttatcttc tggactaccc ttcaactttt cataatgact agctaaatat
     6481 aaaaaattca catatttgct tggcagagcc agctcatttc ctttttgtaa ttctccggca
     6541 ctagccagca tccgtttacg accgttttct aactcaaaaa gactatattt aggtagttta
     6601 atgattaagt cttttttaac ttccttatat cctttagctt ctaaaaagtc aatcggattt
     6661 ttttcaaagg aacttctttc cataattgtg atccctagta actctttaac ggattttaac
     6721 ttcttcgatt tccctttttc caccttagca accactagga ctgaataagc taccgttgga
     6781 ctatcaaaac caccatattt ttttggatcc cagtcttttt tacgagcaat aagcttgtcc
     6841 gaatttcttt ttggtaaaat tgactccttg gagaatccgc ctgtctgtac ttctgttttc
     6901 ttgacaatat tgacttgggg catggacaat actttgcgca ctgtggcaaa atctcgccct
     6961 ttatcccaga caatttctcc agtttcccca ttagtttcga ttagagggcg tttgcgaatc
     7021 tctccatttg caagtgtaat ttctgttttg aagaagttca tgatattaga gtaaaagaaa
     7081 tattttgcgg ttgctttgcc tatttcttgc tcagacttag caatcatttt acgaacatca
     7141 taaactttat aatcaccata gacaaactcc gattcaagtt ttggatattt cttaatcaaa
     7201 gcagttccaa cgacggcatt tagatacgca tcatgggcat gatggtaatt gttaatctca
     7261 cgtactttat agaattggaa atcttttcgg aagtcagaaa ctaatttaga ttttaaggta
     7321 atcactttaa cctctcgaat aagtttatca ttttcatcgt atttagtatt catgcgacta
     7381 tccaaaattt gtgccacatg cttagtgatt tggcgagttt caaccaattg gcgtttgata
     7441 aaaccagctt tatcaagttc actcaaacct ccacgttcag ctttcgttaa attatcaaac
     7501 ttacgttgag tgattaactt ggcgtttaga agttgtctcc aatagttttt catctttttg
     7561 actacttctt cacttggaac gttatccgat ttaccacgat ttttatcaga acgcgttaag
     7621 accttattgt ctattgaatc gtctttaagg aaactttgtg gaacaatgtg atcgacatca
     7681 taatcactta aacgattaat atctaattct tggtccacat acatgtctct tccattttgg
     7741 agataataga gatagagctt ttcattttgc aattgagtat tttcaacagg atgctcttta
     7801 agaatctgac ttcctaattc tttgatacct tcttcgattc gtttcatacg ctctcgcgaa
     7861 tttttctggc ccttttgagt tgtctgattt tcacgtgcca tttcaataac gatattttct
     7921 ggcttatgcc gccccattac tttgaccaat tcatcaacaa cttttacagt ctgtaaaata
     7981 ccttttttaa tagcagggct accagctaaa tttgcaatat gttcatgtaa actatcgcct
     8041 tgtccagaca cttgtgcttt ttgaatgtct tctttaaatg tcaaactatc atcatggatc
     8101 agctgcataa aattgcgatt ggcaaaacca tctgatttca aaaaatctaa tattgttttg
     8161 ccagattgct tatccctaat accattaatc aattttcgag acaaacgtcc ccaaccagta
     8221 taacggcgac gtttaagctg tttcatcacc ttatcatcaa agaggtgagc atatgtttta
     8281 agtctttcct caatcatctc cctatcttca aataaggtca atgttaaaac aatatcctct
     8341 aagatatctt cattttcttc attatccaaa aaatctttat ctttaataat ttttagcaaa
     8401 tcatggtagg tacctaatga agcattaaat ctatcttcaa ctcctgaaat ttcaacacta
     8461 tcaaaacatt ctattttttt gaaataatct tcttttaatt gcttaacggt tacttttcga
     8521 tttgttttga agagtaaatc aacaatggct ttcttctgtt cacctgaaag aaatgctggt
     8581 tttcgcattc cttcagtaac atatttgacc tttgtcaatt cgttataaac cgtaaaatac
     8641 tcataaagca aactatgttt tggtagtact ttttcatttg gaagattttt atcaaagttt
     8701 gtcatgcgtt caataaatga ttgagctgaa gcacctttat cgacaacttc ttcaaaattc
     8761 catggggtaa ttgtttcttc agacttccga gtcatccatg caaaacgact attgccacgc
     8821 gccaatggac caacataata aggaattcga aaagtcaaga ttttttcaat cttctcacga
     8881 ttgtctttta aaaatggata aaagtcttct tgtcttctca aaatagcatg cagctcaccc
     8941 aagtgaattt gatggggaat agagccgttg tcaaaggtcc gttgcttgcg cagcaaatct
     9001 tcacgattta gtttcaccaa taattcctca gtaccatcca ttttttctaa aattggtttg
     9061 ataaatttat aaaattcttc ttggctagct cccccatcaa tataacctgc atatccgttt
     9121 tttgattgat caaaaaagat ttctttatac ttttctggaa gttgttgtcg aactaaagct
     9181 tttaaaagag tcaagtcttg atgatgttca tcgtagcgtt taatcattga agctgatagg
     9241 ggagccttag ttatttcagt atttactctt aggatatctg aaagtaaaat agcatctgat
     9301 aaattcttag ctgccaaaaa caaatcagca tattgatctc caatttgcgc caataaatta
     9361 tctaaatcat catcgtaagt atcttttgaa agctgtaatt tagcatcttc tgccaaatca
     9421 aaatttgatt taaaattagg ggtcaaaccc aatgacaaag caatgagatt cccaaataag
     9481 ccatttttct tctcaccggg gagctgagca atgagatttt ctaatcgtct tgatttactc
     9541 aatcgtgcag aaagaatcgc tttagcatct actccacttg cgttaatagg gttttcttca
     9601 aataattgat tgtaggtttg taccaactgg ataaatagtt tgtccacatc actattatca
     9661 ggatttaaat ctccctcaat caaaaaatga ccacgaaact taatcatatg cgctaaggcc
     9721 aaatagatta agcgcaaatc cgctttatca gtagaatcta ccaatttttt tcgcagatga
     9781 tagatagttg gatatttctc atgataagca acttcatcta ctatatttcc aaaaatagga
     9841 tgacgttcat gcttcttgtc ttcttccacc aaaaaagact cttcaagtcg atgaaagaaa
     9901 ctatcatcta ctttcgccat ctcatttgaa aaaatctcct gtagataaca aatacgattc
     9961 ttccgacgtg tataccttct acgagctgtc cgtttcagac gagtcgcttc cgctgtctct
    10021 ccactgtcaa ataaaagagc ccctataaga ttttttttga tactgtggcg gtctgtattt
    10081 cccagaacct tgaacttttt agacggaacc ttatattcat cagtgatcac cgcccatccg
    10141 acgctatttg tgccgatatc taagcctatt gagtatttct tatccat
//
