# Supplementary material for: DNA replication is not a limiting factor for rapid growth of Vibrio natriegens
Source: bioRxiv preprint, doi:10.1101/2023.05.26.541695, version 1 (2023-05-26)
Supplement: Supporting Data [file 541695_file03.zip › Supporting_data/tDNA_integration_5'_homology_flank.gb]

LOCUS       tDNA_integration        9055 bp DNA     linear   UNA 16-MAY-2023
DEFINITION  Generated by Gibson/Homology Cloning (896-1427, 1428-1429 
            (reversed), 1420-899).
ACCESSION   urn.local...c6-g9llnkf
VERSION     .
KEYWORDS    .
SOURCE      natural DNA sequence
  ORGANISM  unspecified
REFERENCE   1  (bases 1 to 9055)
  AUTHORS   .
  TITLE     Direct Submission
  JOURNAL   Exported May 16, 2023 from SnapGene 6.2.0
            https://www.snapgene.com
FEATURES             Location/Qualifiers
     source          1..9055
                     /mol_type="genomic DNA"
                     /organism="unspecified"
     source          2963..5962
                     /chromosome="2"
                     /strain="ATCC 14048"
                     /mol_type="genomic DNA"
                     /country="USA"
                     /isolation_source="salt marsh mud"
                     /label=source
                     /db_xref="taxon:1219067"
                     /culture_collection="ATCC:14048"
                     /type_material="type strain of Vibrio natriegens"
                     /organism="Vibrio natriegens NBRC 15636 = ATCC 14048 =
                     DSM<br>759"
     source          2963..5962
                     /chromosome="1"
                     /strain="ATCC 14048"
                     /mol_type="genomic DNA"
                     /country="USA"
                     /isolation_source="salt marsh mud"
                     /label=source
                     /db_xref="taxon:1219067"
                     /culture_collection="ATCC:14048"
                     /type_material="type strain of Vibrio natriegens"
                     /organism="Vibrio natriegens NBRC 15636 = ATCC 14048 =
                     DSM<br>759"
     source          2963..2975
                     /chromosome="2"
                     /strain="ATCC 14048"
                     /mol_type="genomic DNA"
                     /country="USA"
                     /isolation_source="salt marsh mud"
                     /label=source
                     /db_xref="taxon:1219067"
                     /culture_collection="ATCC:14048"
                     /type_material="type strain of Vibrio natriegens"
                     /organism="Vibrio natriegens NBRC 15636 = ATCC 14048 =
                     DSM<br>759"
     source          2963..2975
                     /chromosome="1"
                     /strain="ATCC 14048"
                     /mol_type="genomic DNA"
                     /country="USA"
                     /isolation_source="salt marsh mud"
                     /label=source
                     /db_xref="taxon:1219067"
                     /culture_collection="ATCC:14048"
                     /type_material="type strain of Vibrio natriegens"
                     /organism="Vibrio natriegens NBRC 15636 = ATCC 14048 =
                     DSM<br>759"
     source          5951..5962
                     /chromosome="2"
                     /strain="ATCC 14048"
                     /mol_type="genomic DNA"
                     /country="USA"
                     /isolation_source="salt marsh mud"
                     /label=source
                     /db_xref="taxon:1219067"
                     /culture_collection="ATCC:14048"
                     /type_material="type strain of Vibrio natriegens"
                     /organism="Vibrio natriegens NBRC 15636 = ATCC 14048 =
                     DSM<br>759"
     source          5951..5962
                     /chromosome="1"
                     /strain="ATCC 14048"
                     /mol_type="genomic DNA"
                     /country="USA"
                     /isolation_source="salt marsh mud"
                     /label=source
                     /db_xref="taxon:1219067"
                     /culture_collection="ATCC:14048"
                     /type_material="type strain of Vibrio natriegens"
                     /organism="Vibrio natriegens NBRC 15636 = ATCC 14048 =
                     DSM<br>759"
     CDS             complement(1..610)
                     /codon_start=1
                     /transl_table=11
                     /locus_tag="PN96_16255"
                     /product="polymerase"
                     /label=polymerase CDS
                     /note="Derived by automated computational analysis using
                     gene prediction method: Protein Homology."
                     /inference="EXISTENCE:same species:RefSeq"
                     /protein_id="ALR17541.1"
                     /translation="MWKLCLEWSEDRTRIIARLSPDVDLESEFDRKELLAQLTLMNADS
                     LFVEDDAVSRFIECVRVRDALAYKGVVVAQKKDAEISVELSNNDMLASITVTGAYGGRG
                     LRGAEIVRALAQAKVTKGINKLALKKVMLVSSQLKSGATFTQPVAVGKQPIKGRDSIFT
                     PLVKDITKRILKPKQGQSSSDKIDLRNLGETISVNVGDEV"
     gene            complement(1..610)
                     /locus_tag="PN96_16255"
                     /label=gene
     CDS             complement(866..2887)
                     /codon_start=1
                     /transl_table=11
                     /locus_tag="PN96_16260"
                     /product="DEAD/DEAH box helicase"
                     /label=DEAD/DEAH box helicase CDS
                     /note="Derived by automated computational analysis using
                     gene prediction method: Protein Homology."
                     /inference="EXISTENCE:same species:RefSeq"
                     /protein_id="ALR18840.1"
                     /translation="MHTQTEFLALLQQKAFQSFQRVGVAIQGDGDWQNELITSFYKAHQ
                     ELRWFCVGEWSLGDAFSVSSKQGHMLLGRECDVLVYDARKNFDANSFSAALGSLVGGGI
                     LIVATDNVEPSNCAQQWMASQWQKLFVLEQHQPVPELPSFEPSSKAQRYTQQEQAVAAI
                     EKVVTGHRKRPLVLTADRGRGKSSALGIACANLLQTKPLRVLVTAPSIKAVEPVFLHAE
                     RILPSGQRIRKDRFEAGQGSIQFIAPDELLVSLPECDLLLVDEAAAIPVPMLQQMTAHF
                     HRLVFSSTIHGYEGCGRGFTLKFVDWLRKKRAGMKTCHLKQPIRWSEGDILESWLYQAF
                     VLDAELMAPPSVVAQEFLLKKIAKHELVSNPRLLPDCFALLVNAHYQTSPNDLLHLLQD
                     ECSSIYVATSEKKIVGVIMTVEEGSLDETIISDIQLGRRRPPGHLAPVTIINQLGMPDV
                     GRLSTLRIMRIAVHPELQNRGLGKRMLTQLEQSLPSHVNYLSTSFGLTDELLRFWNSVG
                     YQPIRLGTMRDAASGCYSLLMVRQLANKPQKWIDESELLLCEFMSMNANLVYSKLEPSL
                     YRSLLSAPRMEIVLHPCQLTLIRNYALGGGSYESVFVWLKQWLLKNGLVSVSDLMICKL
                     FLNHDWESCAKQFNLTGRKQVEQEIRREVQLLLKQFTL"
     gene            complement(866..2887)
                     /locus_tag="PN96_16260"
                     /label=gene
     misc_feature    2963..5962
                     /label=5´flank - inverted in chrII
                     /label=5´-Flank - inverted in chrII
     CDS             complement(4339..4776)
                     /codon_start=1
                     /transl_table=11
                     /locus_tag="PN96_05700"
                     /product="hypothetical protein"
                     /label=hypothetical protein CDS
                     /note="Derived by automated computational analysis using
                     gene prediction method: Protein Homology."
                     /inference="EXISTENCE:same species:RefSeq"
                     /protein_id="ALR15499.1"
                     /translation="MSHLKSINKIPFKELLICGSRVYETQKIIEYKDIEPIVIANGIKP
                     RIWLTVLVENGDSFALVDDSRAKHESVICNVTTSNVEIYVDDHFILKGTRSRTERFHIH
                     HLDLRSLGFSVYGSDESGLYANGVSLNSISARGGRCLIKLG"
     gene            complement(4339..4776)
                     /locus_tag="PN96_05700"
                     /label=gene
     gene            complement(5166..5597)
                     /pseudo
                     /locus_tag="PN96_05695"
                     /label=gene
                     /note="molecular chaperone Tir; disrupted; Derived by
                     automated computational analysis using gene prediction 
                     method: Protein Homology."
     CDS             complement(5597..5962)
                     /codon_start=1
                     /transl_table=11
                     /locus_tag="PN96_05690"
                     /product="hypothetical protein"
                     /label=PN96_05690
                     /note="Derived by automated computational analysis using
                     gene prediction method: Protein Homology."
                     /inference="EXISTENCE:same species:RefSeq"
                     /protein_id="ALR15498.1"
                     /translation="QSTITRMGQNSFLLKGWCITLIAALFALSPSSSNKSFALISYMPL
                     FLFWLMDAYYLSLERSYIQLYNLVAKNEVKSDALTLDLEQVGGGESLFNTAFSKTLLVF
                     YGSVISIVLFLMFGVLG"
     CDS             complement(5597..5962)
                     /codon_start=1
                     /transl_table=11
                     /locus_tag="PN96_05690"
                     /product="hypothetical protein"
                     /label=hypothetical protein CDS
                     /note="Derived by automated computational analysis using
                     gene prediction method: Protein Homology."
                     /inference="EXISTENCE:same species:RefSeq"
                     /protein_id="ALR15498.1"
                     /translation="QSTITRMGQNSFLLKGWCITLIAALFALSPSSSNKSFALISYMPL
                     FLFWLMDAYYLSLERSYIQLYNLVAKNEVKSDALTLDLEQVGGGESLFNTAFSKTLLVF
                     YGSVISIVLFLMFGVLG"
     gene            complement(5597..5962)
                     /locus_tag="PN96_05690"
                     /label=PN96_05690
     gene            complement(5597..5962)
                     /locus_tag="PN96_05690"
                     /label=gene
     gene            complement(5951..5962)
                     /locus_tag="PN96_05690"
                     /label=PN96_05690
     CDS             complement(6008..6982)
                     /codon_start=1
                     /transl_table=11
                     /locus_tag="PN96_16265"
                     /product="chromosome partitioning protein ParB"
                     /label=chromosome partitioning protein ParB CDS
                     /note="Derived by automated computational analysis using
                     gene prediction method: Protein Homology."
                     /inference="EXISTENCE:same species:RefSeq"
                     /protein_id="ALR17542.1"
                     /translation="MALKTSELNAKLFGKTNKRRVATPQEAQTAAKEKTQTIELAVAGE
                     NTVQFELVRIPADKVESETTVFVDNAREQSFLNEHALSDVLVTLKERGQQYPAVGRRTE
                     DGKIEVLDGSRRRKSCILAEQDFLVYVGDNINSNHAKFLSDVANAHKPLSLYEKGKEMQ
                     AKLDSGEAEDQKALAKMFQCSEALVSGALKAASLPLELLQAYPNVGDLGRPTIVKLHKQ
                     FTNLSPEHQQGLLDKCRTTDGYLWQRSTAQGVARLTKEVTESLESWITELSPAKPSPKV
                     DKVDLIKGRASYSRKGSNLALNLKKVDDSLMEEILAFVHSKLQ"
     gene            complement(6008..6982)
                     /locus_tag="PN96_16265"
                     /label=gene
     CDS             complement(6990..8207)
                     /codon_start=1
                     /transl_table=11
                     /locus_tag="PN96_16270"
                     /product="chromosome partitioning protein ParA"
                     /label=chromosome partitioning protein ParA CDS
                     /note="Derived by automated computational analysis using
                     gene prediction method: Protein Homology."
                     /inference="EXISTENCE:same species:RefSeq"
                     /protein_id="ALR17543.1"
                     /translation="MKREKTIENLHELAELTQQVQADRIEIVLEERSDNYFPPMSKAMM
                     ETRSGLTRRKLDDAIGKMEAAGHQFTKNNANHYSITLEEAHMLMDAAEVPKFHERKKNN
                     GNKPWIINVQNQKGGTGKSMSAVHLAACLALNLDKRYRICLIDLDPQGSLRLFLNPQIS
                     VAEHDNIYSAVDIMLGNVPDGVEIDSEFLHKNVLLPTQYPNLKSISAFPEDAMFNAEAW
                     QTLSEDPSLDIVRLLKEQLIDIIADDFDIIMIDTGPHVDPLVWNAMYASNALLIPCAAK
                     RLDWASTVNFFQHLPTVYEMFPEDWNGLEFVRLMPTMFEDDNKKQVSVLTEMNYLLGDQ
                     VMMATIPRSRAFETCADTYSTVFDLTVSDFEGGKKTLATAQDAVHKSALELERVLHSNW
                     PSLNQG"
     gene            complement(6990..8207)
                     /locus_tag="PN96_16270"
                     /label=gene
ORIGIN
        1 tgacttcatc accaacattg acagagattg tttcgccaag atttctcaag tctattttgt
       61 cgctactcga ttgtccctgt tttggcttga gaatacgttt tgtgatgtct tttaccagag
      121 gcgtaaaaat agagtctcta cctttgattg gctgtttacc aacagcaaca ggttgggtga
      181 acgttgctcc agacttaagt tgactactga ccagcattac tttctttaag gcgagtttgt
      241 tgattccctt ggtaaccttt gcttgtgcta gtgccctgac aatttctgct ccacgtaatc
      301 cgcgtccgcc ataagcgccg gttacggtaa tacttgcaag catatcgtta ttggacaact
      361 ccacagaaat ctcagcgtct ttcttctgag cgaccactac gcctttataa gctagtgcgt
      421 ctcgaactct cacgcattca ataaatcggc tgaccgcgtc atcttcaaca aataacgaat
      481 cggcattcat taacgtaagt tgcgcaagta actcttttct atcgaactca ctttccaaat
      541 ccacatctgg tgacagacga gcgattatcc ttgttctgtc ctcagaccac tcaagacaca
      601 gcttccacat agcgatacca ctttgctgaa catcaacacc atcagtctaa ctaaaaatat
      661 tttctcgaca aactgtgcag tcttaataat caagcttata tcactaatag tgagataaat
      721 gtcaattccg ccaagtcagt gaatagtatc gtgaatataa tctaaaccag ctcaaatagg
      781 acaaataaaa aaagaggcga tttacagtgt aaacccctct tcttcgttat tttaatttac
      841 agtgtaaatc taattaaggt ctgctttaca gtgtaaattg tttcagaagc aactgcactt
      901 cacgccgaat ttcttgttca acttgcttac gtccagttag attgaactgt ttcgcacagc
      961 tctcccaatc atggttaagg aataacttgc agatcattaa atcggaaact gatactaagc
     1021 catttttcaa tagccactgt tttaaccaca caaacacaga ttcgtaacta ccaccaccta
     1081 gagcgtaatt gcgaataagc gtaagttggc aaggatggag tacgatctcc attcttggcg
     1141 cactgagtaa acttcgatat aagctaggct ctaacttcga gtaaaccaga ttggcgttca
     1201 tcgacataaa ctcacataaa agtagctcag attcatcaat ccatttctgc ggtttattgg
     1261 ccaactgtct gaccatcaat aaagagtaac aaccacttgc ggcatcgcgc attgttccaa
     1321 gtcgaatcgg ttgataaccg acactattcc aaaagcgcaa cagttcatct gtcaaaccaa
     1381 agctggtgga aagataattg acatgagaag gtagagactg ctcaagttga gtaagcatcc
     1441 gcttcccgag ccctctgttt tgtaactcag gatgcaccgc gatacgcata atacggagcg
     1501 ttgatagccg acccacatca ggcatgccga gttgattgat aatagtaaca ggggctagat
     1561 gacctggtgg acgacgcctc ccgagttgaa tatcagaaat aatcgtctca tctaaactgc
     1621 cctcttcaac cgtcatgata acgccgacta ttttcttttc actcgttgct acataaatag
     1681 aactacattc atcttgaagt aagtgcagca aatcattcgg agaagtttga tagtgcgcat
     1741 tcaccaaaag agcaaaacag tcaggtaata atctaggatt ggaaaccaat tcatgctttg
     1801 caattttttt aagtaggaat tcttgcgcaa ccacggatgg aggggccatc agttctgcat
     1861 ccaatacaaa tgcttgatat agccaggact caagaatatc accttcgctc cagcggattg
     1921 gttgcttaag atgacaggtt ttcattccgg ctcttttctt tctcagccag tcaacaaact
     1981 taagcgtaaa cccgcgtcca caaccctcgt aaccgtgaat ggtgctagaa aatacaaggc
     2041 gatggaaatg agccgtcatc tgctgcagca taggaactgg aattgcagcg gcttcgtcga
     2101 caagtagtaa gtcacattcg ggtagcgaca cgagtaactc gtccggcgcg ataaattgta
     2161 tgctcccctg cccggcttca aatctgtctt ttctgatacg ctggccgctt ggcaatattc
     2221 gttctgcgtg taagaaaacc ggttctaccg ctttaataga tggtgctgtc actaacactc
     2281 gcaacggctt agtttgtaat aagttcgcac acgcgatccc aagggcactg cttttcccac
     2341 ggccacggtc tgcggttaac actaaagggc gttttcgatg gcctgttacc actttttcaa
     2401 tagcagcaac tgcctgctct tgttgcgtat atctttgggc tttactggag ggttcaaaac
     2461 ttggtaactc aggcacaggt tgatgttgct ctaagacaaa taacttctgc cactgagacg
     2521 ccatccactg ttgagcgcag tttgatggct caacattatc ggtagccaca atcagaattc
     2581 cgccaccaac tagtgagccc aacgctgcag agaagctgtt cgcatcaaag tttttacgcg
     2641 catcataaac gagcacatca cattctcttc ctagcaacat atgcccttgt ttgctagata
     2701 ctgaaaaggc gtcgcctaac gaccattcac cgacacaaaa ccaacgtaat tcttgatgag
     2761 ctttatagaa cgaagtgata agttcgtttt gccagtcgcc atcaccctgg atagccacgc
     2821 ctacgcgttg gaaagactga aatgcctttt gttgaagtaa agcgagaaac tcagtttgtg
     2881 tgtgcatgct gtatacccaa ggtttaatca acgccatatt accacaactt aaacaggcta
     2941 ctgatcggca agcaaaaaca acaaagggtt aaaagattaa cagtgctgat gtcagcttaa
     3001 ttacaccgta tttggctttt gcttctttaa aggttttatc cgctttcttg cctggaccat
     3061 gaattcaact tcaccacgac gtccaatttt ttaaaaacca gtcatcagct ttaaacgccg
     3121 attaagttct tacactgatt cttttgttac gttcgacacc atgcacgtag gctcggcatc
     3181 ttgcttattc atcttgttca ttcaagtaac cgaatagctg gattgatttt ctattgcttg
     3241 cctacagcaa ctatatcctt gaactaaaat tcgctcggtt tatcagttca agttggcgtt
     3301 cttgaagttc tgctactaat tcgcctgagc attctaattg agccgtactt tcttacgctc
     3361 tgattttcta gagttctcat tgtgtagata cgctctcaac atttctgact gtccgactta
     3421 ctggcgttca gtgaaatgtt gtttgctgct tcttataaac tcaaagcgct ttaactttaa
     3481 tccggagtta ttggcggcgt cacttgcacc aagttcctgc tgcgtatggc tcttggtgtt
     3541 tctcaagtgt cgccttcatt tctattggga gcttactacc agaatgtgcg tgcgcgattt
     3601 gtttgtagaa agttcccgtt cctaactagt gtgacatgtg gcattcgtta caacaccaat
     3661 aacaaccatt tgactggtcg tattttttct ttgcttcaat gactgcttca gcacaattat
     3721 caaataagcc taaataagtc ttggattgga ttctatcaaa atgaggacaa cccgagttat
     3781 ggacttcatg gtcaccacta ttatggacct cgtggtcgct attatcttga gctatatcgc
     3841 ttacgtaata tgctagtttc attgtctagc ccatcttgtt aaatgtgata ttcaagataa
     3901 atatagctga aaaaaccaga ctgagaatac acgccatatt cagatcccac atctacctga
     3961 atcttgttga tttatcattg acattaagtt acgcggtcac taaaacttag attcactaga
     4021 atgtttactg acgacttgtg gagctaactt catgacttcc ctgctctttt ttctgaagag
     4081 ccaagtagcg ttggtttgat tacccaatgg ccgtcgttag tctaggttta aaatcatcga
     4141 gaaacgcgcc attgtcacca caccgtcgtg agttcagccc gaaggaatta gaaagctttg
     4201 cgtgacgaac atttttagtt tggcgaaatg tatggtcaca tcagccaacc taaggtctat
     4261 cctgcaaaag aaaacgtctt accgtttcgt ggcggccatc gaacgaaagc cgccgaatgg
     4321 atacccagca agcgtaaatt aacctaactt gataaggcaa cgaccgcctc tagctgagat
     4381 agaatttaaa gatactccat tcgcatacaa gccagattca tccgaaccgt atacactaaa
     4441 acctaagctt cttaagtcta ggtgatgtat atgaaatcgc tccgttctcg atctggtgcc
     4501 tttaaggata aaatggtcat ctacataaat ttccacgtta ctagttgtaa cattgcaaat
     4561 aacggattca tgcttcgctc tggagtcatc taccaaagcg aacgaatcgc cattttcaac
     4621 taataccgtt agccatattc ttggctttat cccattcgca attacaattg gctctatatc
     4681 tttgtattca ataatttttt gcgtttcata aactctactt ccacatataa gtaactcttt
     4741 gaaaggaatt ttatttattg acttcaaatg gctcattcgt ttgtatccag catcatactt
     4801 aatttttcta ggtctgccgc aacttctgat atacctagcg ggtttacagg gttttcgtac
     4861 actgcatcga aataaacatc tctttcattt aaattaagcc tttgtattaa ttcatttttt
     4921 attaatatgg atttcgattg atatttgtta gaaaaactat ttaataacca cttttttaat
     4981 tgatgttgtc tcttagtccg cgcctcccaa agtttggaaa actcagcttc agaatgaagg
     5041 gaccgaattg gactattaag gctctcggtt ttctgttcgt gctggattag ttcttctcta
     5101 attaaattta ctagctcttc tgctgtcgat tttaataact cattggtcag tgacttttgt
     5161 tttgttattg ttatcccgtc atcttgcagt ttttgtttaa tgaacttaac tatctcatct
     5221 ggcacaaatt ctcgggcatc caaataacca gttgtgtctg gaatatcagg aataatagtg
     5281 tcatcaaact ttacgggtaa tatgtactcc ctactttctt taaatgctct cgcctgagcc
     5341 attcgttttt cgtgtgaggt ccaaagtttt ttagcataat gctcggaaat aaacattaca
     5401 acgtagcggg atctattttg ataaacgtct gttaggtgct ggtaaagatc cttaccccag
     5461 agagaggctt gctcatactt gtcgtaaaaa actgatatac cattattctt taacccagag
     5521 gcaacagcat cgacatactc tctatcttca ccagcaaaag atagggatat taaataatca
     5581 cagctttcac tactcattag cccaaaactc caaacatcaa aaataaaact atagaaatca
     5641 cacttccata aaacaccaac agagttttgg aaaaagccgt attgaacaaa ctctctccac
     5701 cgcctacttg ttctaaatct aaggtaagtg catcactttt aacctcattc tttgccacta
     5761 ggttataaag ctggatgtat gaacgttcga gcgaaagata ataagcatcc atcaaccaga
     5821 ataaaaataa tggcatgtaa gagataagag caaacgactt gttagatgaa ctcggagata
     5881 acgcaaatag agcggcaatt agtgtaatac accacccctt tagcagaaaa gaattttgcc
     5941 ccatacgggt tatagtagac tgtggcataa aaaaaccgcc cgaaggcggt tgaagttttg
     6001 attaacgtta ttgcaatttg ctgtgaacaa aagcaagaat ttcttccatc aaactatcat
     6061 ctactttttt aaggttcagt gccagattac tgcctttgcg gctgtaactc gcgcgacctt
     6121 ttatcaaatc gactttgtct acctttggcg atggtttggc tggtgataat tcagtaatcc
     6181 aactttctag gctttctgtg acttcttttg ttagacgagc aacaccttgc gctgtgctac
     6241 gctgccacaa gtatccgtct gttgtacggc atttatctaa caacccttgc tgatgttcag
     6301 ggcttagatt cgtaaactgc ttgtgcaatt taacaatggt tgggcgacca aggtcgccaa
     6361 catttggata cgcttgaagc aactctagtg gtaaagaagc cgcttttaac gctccactta
     6421 ccaatgcctc actgcattgg aacattttcg ccagcgcttt ctggtcttct gcttcaccgc
     6481 tgtctaactt ggcttgcatc tccttgcctt tttcataaag agagagaggc ttgtgagcgt
     6541 ttgccacatc agacaggaac ttagcatgat tagagttaat gttgtcgcca acataaacca
     6601 gaaaatcttg ctcagccaga atacaagatt tacgacgacg actaccgtct aatacctcaa
     6661 tcttgccatc ttcagtgcga cggccgacgg ccggatactg ctgaccacgc tcttttaacg
     6721 taaccaatac atcggataaa gcatgctcat tcaagaaaga ttgttcgcgt gcgttatcaa
     6781 caaagactgt cgtttcagac tcaaccttgt cagcaggaat acgaaccaac tcgaattgaa
     6841 cggtattctc accagcgacc gctaactcaa tggtttgcgt tttttctttt gcagcggttt
     6901 gcgcttcttg aggcgtagcc acgcggcgtt tattagtttt gccaaataat tttgcgttta
     6961 attcagacgt tttcaaagcc atttacttat tacccctgat tcaatgacgg ccaattagag
     7021 tgcaatacac gctctagttc aagtgcgctc ttatgaacgg cgtcttgagc ggttgcgagc
     7081 gttttcttac caccttcaaa atcactcaca gtgagatcaa ataccgtact gtaggtgtca
     7141 gcacaggttt caaacgctcg actacgcgga atggtagcca tcataacttg gtcacctaga
     7201 agatagttca tttcagttaa aacagaaact tgcttcttat tgtcgtcctc aaacatggtt
     7261 ggcattaagc gcacaaactc aaggccattc caatcttctg ggaacatttc atacactgtc
     7321 ggtaagtgtt ggaaaaagtt taccgttgaa gcccagtcaa gacgtttggc agcacatgga
     7381 atcagcaatg cgttagaagc atacattgca ttccaaacta gcggatccac gtgcgggccg
     7441 gtatcaatca tgatgatatc gaaatcatct gcaataatgt cgataagctg ctcttttaac
     7501 aaacgcacga tatctaaaga tgggtcttca gataaggttt gccacgcttc ggcattaaac
     7561 atcgcgtctt ctgggaaagc agagattgac ttcaagtttg gatattgcgt aggtagcaat
     7621 acattcttat gcaaaaactc actatcaatc tcaacaccgt ctggtacgtt acctaacata
     7681 atatcaacgg cagaatagat attatcgtgt tcagcgacac tgatttgtgg gtttaggaat
     7741 agacgtaatg agccttgtgg atctaagtca atcaaacaaa tacggtagcg tttatctaag
     7801 ttaagcgcta aacaagccgc taaatgcacc gccgacatcg atttacccgt accacccttt
     7861 tggttttgta cgttgataat ccacggctta ttgccattgt tttttttacg ctcgtggaat
     7921 ttaggcacct cagccgcatc catcagcata tgtgcttctt ctaacgtaat ggaataatga
     7981 ttggcgttat tctttgtaaa ttgatggcca gcggcttcca ttttaccaat cgcgtcatcg
     8041 agttttcgac gagtcaaacc cgatcgggtt tccatcattg ccttagacat tggagggaag
     8101 tagttgtcac ttcgctcttc caaaacaatc tcaatacggt cagcttgaac ttgttgtgtg
     8161 agttctgcta actcatgaag attttcaatc gttttttctc ttttcatgcc aatttccgtt
     8221 gaaaggatat ctgattgcaa ttgtacagca gtgaacacca ataacaacaa aaaggtgcac
     8281 aaacattttg aataacaatc acatataaaa acaataaaat cgactctttt atgaattatg
     8341 gtaaaaaata tatcaaaata taatcaaaca agttcgcaca aacgctttgc taactctata
     8401 aattaaaagt gttacagcgt cacacattta cattgtaaat taaaaattat acggaacgat
     8461 tatattgacc ggctaaatta cggattatgt aaaatcaaca tgtttacaac aaaaaatgca
     8521 gaaacgggga caagattcat tcacggatac cctcttgatc atgcttccaa agcatttgag
     8581 gccgtttttt taatagatgg accggaaaga tgatcaagag agttacttga tcatctttcc
     8641 gtgttatatc ctacttacga aagcatgatc atggcaaaag taggggagtg catgagtaga
     8701 tggacgttat tctatgcgat caaaccatcg gaaaaatgat caagtgaata ggtttctcgg
     8761 aagcatgctt tttactcgcc attttacgga cgaatgcaga tatactgggg cattcagaga
     8821 atcaagcgta aacaaacctc ggaacgatga aataaaaaca tggtatttga taagtacggc
     8881 tatcatgatc atgcttccta aatttagaac agatatagga tttacacgct tagtactgat
     8941 atctgatgat attttcagca catgaataaa ttaccgccga aatgagactt taacttggca
     9001 ttaacgctac tcttgatcat cgatccggaa ccaaggaggc gataaaatcc atggt
//
