# Supplementary material for: DNA replication is not a limiting factor for rapid growth of Vibrio natriegens
Source: bioRxiv preprint, doi:10.1101/2023.05.26.541695, version 1 (2023-05-26)
Supplement: Supporting Data [file 541695_file03.zip › Supporting_data/tDNA_integration_3'_homology_flank.gb]

LOCUS       tDNA_integration        9008 bp DNA     linear   UNA 16-MAY-2023
DEFINITION  Generated by Gibson/Homology Cloning (904-905, 924-925 (reversed), 
            906-907).
ACCESSION   urn.local...9d-g9lkuem
VERSION     .
KEYWORDS    .
SOURCE      natural DNA sequence
  ORGANISM  unspecified
REFERENCE   1  (bases 1 to 9008)
  AUTHORS   .
  TITLE     Direct Submission
  JOURNAL   Exported May 16, 2023 from SnapGene 6.2.0
            https://www.snapgene.com
FEATURES             Location/Qualifiers
     source          1..9008
                     /mol_type="genomic DNA"
                     /organism="unspecified"
     source          3009..6008
                     /chromosome="1"
                     /strain="ATCC 14048"
                     /mol_type="genomic DNA"
                     /country="USA"
                     /isolation_source="salt marsh mud"
                     /label=source
                     /db_xref="taxon:1219067"
                     /culture_collection="ATCC:14048"
                     /type_material="type strain of Vibrio natriegens"
                     /organism="Vibrio natriegens NBRC 15636 = ATCC 14048 =
                     DSM<br>759"
     source          3009..3021
                     /chromosome="1"
                     /strain="ATCC 14048"
                     /mol_type="genomic DNA"
                     /country="USA"
                     /isolation_source="salt marsh mud"
                     /label=source
                     /db_xref="taxon:1219067"
                     /culture_collection="ATCC:14048"
                     /type_material="type strain of Vibrio natriegens"
                     /organism="Vibrio natriegens NBRC 15636 = ATCC 14048 =
                     DSM<br>759"
     source          5997..6008
                     /chromosome="1"
                     /strain="ATCC 14048"
                     /mol_type="genomic DNA"
                     /country="USA"
                     /isolation_source="salt marsh mud"
                     /label=source
                     /db_xref="taxon:1219067"
                     /culture_collection="ATCC:14048"
                     /type_material="type strain of Vibrio natriegens"
                     /organism="Vibrio natriegens NBRC 15636 = ATCC 14048 =
                     DSM<br>759"
     CDS             1038..3008
                     /codon_start=1
                     /transl_table=11
                     /locus_tag="PN96_16275"
                     /product="translation elongation factor"
                     /label=translation elongation factor CDS
                     /note="Derived by automated computational analysis using
                     gene prediction method: Protein Homology."
                     /inference="EXISTENCE:same species:RefSeq"
                     /protein_id="ALR17544.1"
                     /translation="MMADEKILIKAPRSHKDGHLFEVHESSADWVEQYQHFKGVTKSIL
                     ELLNLISLRGFSSKDGLVSTTEIVEATDGQLTRAALQQRLRAAVNIGLFTQTPVRFEEG
                     LAGKTMLHTFVNPNKLISALGATSLVTEKVRQNEKQKRSKALAQTQVNKRLLTEHGLNT
                     PPTMKDEADQFVVSPTNWAGIIDQALAPPRTRKSYQKSMVSISGTKAVIETRSSKNIMT
                     VDDLMTLFALFTLTVQYHDHHKDQYHLDAAHVPNKTPLYITDILSLRGKKDSGPARDSI
                     RDSIDRIEFTDFQLHELTGRWLSENMPEGFKSDRFRFLARTITASEEAPVEGSDGEIRI
                     KPNLYILVWEPSFYEELLTRDYFFLFPPEILKQHTLVFQLYSFFRSRMVRRHTDCMLLS
                     ELNQKLARNIEWRRFSMDLIRELKRLSDGKGTEDLFVVNLWGYHLTIETMIEKGKIMDY
                     QIDIKCDVEEVLRYSRARTTNAGKRNMAPTLPNPLRNEMVSKQQLEELSGIIDGEFEPI
                     QRKAPSPRGNLGRRIKQRKHLVEINADEITITLSKYTSPEALERSITALSAMTGHSYAS
                     IKEECSEYIEKLDWLRVGDDPLPYETLSKTVELFNTQNDLKHLTIERLIAGLAVRRKVC
                     RQIYDGHMDEMVYRALDEMAI"
     gene            1038..3008
                     /locus_tag="PN96_16275"
                     /label=gene
     gene            2997..3008
                     /locus_tag="PN96_16275"
                     /label=gene
     misc_feature    3009..6008
                     /label=3´-Flank - inverted in chrII
     CDS             3009..4123
                     /codon_start=3
                     /transl_table=11
                     /locus_tag="PN96_05710"
                     /product="histidine kinase"
                     /label=histidine kinase CDS
                     /note="Derived by automated computational analysis using
                     gene prediction method: Protein Homology."
                     /inference="EXISTENCE:same species:RefSeq"
                     /protein_id="ALR15501.1"
                     /translation="LTQKNPAYVICYYTEEYDSELIRTALLKNFPDTPFHGASSCQAVM
                     TDQGFHSGPVIAALAIYDHGPHAYGTGISHCTQNEGVMHALDMALDDADRVGEIPDLIL
                     LHATPGREESIIESIDQRFGTLVPIIGGSAADNNIKGNWSIITAQGQQQSGVSLTLFYS
                     SQHVDIAFSAGHTSTNIKGIATKTEGRCLLEIDGEPALERYRQWTNHQQNQTGKDNLLF
                     TNSSAYPIGRVAGHLYDRPYYKLSHPIRETADGGIELFTDIDEGEEITLMKGSREHLLA
                     RAAKVVNIAFNQKLEESRKIGVINIFCAGPMLHLKQDMNSVCEQINQELEHLPFICPFT
                     FGEQGRFIGGENGHGNLMISSAIFHKPYER"
     gene            3009..4123
                     /locus_tag="PN96_05710"
                     /label=gene
     gene            3009..3021
                     /locus_tag="PN96_05710"
                     /label=PN96_05710
     CDS             4113..5843
                     /codon_start=1
                     /transl_table=11
                     /locus_tag="PN96_05705"
                     /product="histidine kinase"
                     /label=histidine kinase CDS
                     /note="Derived by automated computational analysis using
                     gene prediction method: Protein Homology."
                     /inference="EXISTENCE:same species:RefSeq"
                     /protein_id="ALR15500.1"
                     /translation="MKDKYLETYQQEALQEALVELQQAKHREKLLADENKAILSAISAM
                     SEAKNRNEIFSGLNTVLKKYINFEDFIVITRDDNRQSFKTLISTNSVFDTVNWLHGNTM
                     ERALNGECVLLFEPLRLGEFSNLNIFVKNHVNSVILTGIRSEVTQNIILLIGAQKGHFS
                     IENKETLRRFRPLIERAVIDIETKEKLQRIVDVRTTELAKAREEAELANQSKSEFLAMM
                     SHEIRTPLNSVLGMLDILRQSTLSNEQFEALCQMESSAELLLAIISDILDLSKIESGSF
                     QLHEQWTNLSDAVTFVISQQKQIAISKNLNFNLDCRIPQDKQYWIDSTRLSQVLFNLIG
                     NAIKFTDSGTVSVSVLEQKDELIISVSDTGIGISKAKQARLFTAFHQGDRSITRRFGGT
                     GLGLAITKHLVEMMRGTIIVDSKEHVGSSFTIKIPVLTRLHQNRPVKIEANSPVKALNL
                     LVVEDTHSNQLVIKLILNKLGHNVHISSHGEEALAFLEDNSDSIDIILMDVSMPVMDGI
                     TATRLIREKGITIPIIALTAHALESDRDKCLEAGMDSFISKPVRRQDIYEAIQVFVEND
                     "
     gene            4113..5843
                     /locus_tag="PN96_05705"
                     /label=gene
     terminator      complement(6009..6056)
                     /label=Terminator
                     /note="/created_by=danie"
                     /note="/modified_by=danie"
     terminator      complement(6009..6021)
                     /label=Terminator
                     /note="/created_by=danie"
                     /note="/modified_by=danie"
     CDS             complement(6091..6558)
                     /codon_start=1
                     /transl_table=11
                     /locus_tag="PN96_16280"
                     /product="transcriptional regulator"
                     /label=transcriptional regulator CDS
                     /note="Derived by automated computational analysis using
                     gene prediction method: Protein Homology."
                     /inference="EXISTENCE:same species:RefSeq"
                     /protein_id="ALR17545.1"
                     /translation="MELSTWQDQISMWYEHRKHDQVGKLETILYQAPDEVFGPKLCERQ
                     SKAIACWLDGCLRVFQHARYHNHQKAYQTLLYASAKLEQAACQVSTDIEIKDWCLKRLQ
                     HLTVLALEFCNQQCDQSEWQQQAHSLIESHVALMRSLNWNETGKHDQGLRH"
     gene            complement(6091..6558)
                     /locus_tag="PN96_16280"
                     /label=gene
     CDS             complement(6558..7490)
                     /codon_start=1
                     /transl_table=11
                     /locus_tag="PN96_16285"
                     /product="peptide ABC transporter ATPase"
                     /label=peptide ABC transporter ATPase CDS
                     /note="Derived by automated computational analysis using
                     gene prediction method: Protein Homology."
                     /inference="EXISTENCE:same species:RefSeq"
                     /protein_id="ALR17546.1"
                     /translation="MNQPIIQMKDVIKEFKVGGGLEKEETFRALQGVSFDLYAGKTLAL
                     VGESGCGKSTCARLITKVYPATEGKILFNGTDINEITTRSDIREYRSKVQMVFQDPFGS
                     LNPTHTIRHHLTRPIKIHKQVKTDRDISARLLELLKLVELPEETLNKFPHELSGGQRQR
                     VNLARALAVGSQIILADEPTSMLDVSIRLGVLNLMQRMKQELGIGFLYITHDLATAHYI
                     AEETAVMYKGQIVEWGDTHSILKNPQHPYTKLLISAVPDPDLPFGNLVKNEPNYSVDAD
                     EIRSRSSIIVDEFDQIGPNHFVKQWTEAA"
     gene            complement(6558..7490)
                     /locus_tag="PN96_16285"
                     /label=gene
     CDS             complement(7493..8341)
                     /codon_start=1
                     /transl_table=11
                     /locus_tag="PN96_16290"
                     /product="sugar ABC transporter ATP-binding protein"
                     /label=sugar ABC transporter ATP-binding protein CDS
                     /note="Derived by automated computational analysis using
                     gene prediction method: Protein Homology."
                     /inference="EXISTENCE:same species:RefSeq"
                     /protein_id="ALR17547.1"
                     /translation="MSGINLNHAYHNDPVIQIRELCVDYITDNGDFNAVKSVSFDIGKG
                     EIFGLAGESGCGKSTIAFSVNRLHKPPAFISGGKILFEGKDILSLSDSELTALRWSEIA
                     MVFQSAMNSLNPVLTIQEQFADVLRHHQGLTNAQAQDRAEKLMDLVNIPRQRLSEYPHQ
                     FSGGMRQRLVIAIALSLNPKLIIMDEPTTALDVVVQREILQQIYQLRDEFGFSILFITH
                     DLALMSQLCDRIAIMRHGEIVEVNQAYDIRNHPQHPYTQKLWASFPNIHDVHKQPETLG
                     A"
     gene            complement(7493..8341)
                     /locus_tag="PN96_16290"
                     /label=gene
     CDS             8704..8901
                     /codon_start=1
                     /transl_table=11
                     /locus_tag="PN96_16295"
                     /product="hypothetical protein"
                     /label=hypothetical protein CDS
                     /note="Derived by automated computational analysis using
                     gene prediction method: Protein Homology."
                     /inference="EXISTENCE:same species:RefSeq"
                     /protein_id="ALR17548.1"
                     /translation="MSINSIDHEEMSNIAHKWELPEEESVVQPDKTVKSAEARRRIEAL
                     REIRESGLTIEEAKELGLIH"
     gene            8704..8901
                     /locus_tag="PN96_16295"
                     /label=gene
ORIGIN
        1 gttacagcgt cacacattta cattgtaaat taaaaattat acggaacgat tatattgacc
       61 ggctaaatta cggattatgt aaaatcaaca tgtttacaac aaaaaatgca gaaacgggga
      121 caagattcat tcacggatac cctcttgatc atgcttccaa agcatttgag gccgtttttt
      181 taatagatgg accggaaaga tgatcaagag agttacttga tcatctttcc gtgttatatc
      241 ctacttacga aagcatgatc atggcaaaag taggggagtg catgagtaga tggacgttat
      301 tctatgcgat caaaccatcg gaaaaatgat caagtgaata ggtttctcgg aagcatgctt
      361 tttactcgcc attttacgga cgaatgcaga tatactgggg cattcagaga atcaagcgta
      421 aacaaacctc ggaacgatga aataaaaaca tggtatttga taagtacggc tatcatgatc
      481 atgcttccta aatttagaac agatatagga tttacacgct tagtactgat atctgatgat
      541 attttcagca catgaataaa ttaccgccga aatgagactt taacttggca ttaacgctac
      601 tcttgatcat cgatccggaa ccaaggaggc gataaaatcc atggtgttta cacctttgtt
      661 gatcaagcaa acccgcattt ctgtggataa cctgtacaaa tgtcatgatc atcgtttcaa
      721 gaccattttg atcatctttt cagaaactta atgatcatgc ttacgagagg atatgatcat
      781 gctttcaaga tattgttgat catcgtttcg ttatattcat gatcatggtt ccgaaaggga
      841 tttcaataat tcctttttat aacaacaact taaaatgata aaaattgcca gatcaataga
      901 tcatataatc aattaagatc agaataatca aaaagatcag ttatttaaaa aacaagattt
      961 tttctttatt tatgatctgt ttttctttat tcttcggaac catagcacaa ctacggctag
     1021 tgtgatctgg atctaaaatg atggctgatg aaaaaattct gattaaagca ccaagaagcc
     1081 acaaagacgg gcatcttttt gaagtgcacg aatcttctgc agattgggta gaacaatacc
     1141 aacacttcaa aggggtgacc aaaagcatct tagaattgct taatctgatc tcgttgagag
     1201 gtttcagcag caaagatgga cttgtatcaa ccactgaaat cgttgaagca acagatggtc
     1261 aactgactcg tgctgcgtta caacaacgat tacgagcagc ggtgaacatt ggtttattta
     1321 cgcaaactcc agttcgcttt gaagaaggac tggcaggtaa aaccatgctt cacacgtttg
     1381 ttaatcccaa taagctcatt tccgctttgg gtgcaacgag cttagttact gaaaaagtcc
     1441 gccagaatga aaaacaaaaa cgctcaaaag cactagctca gacgcaagta aacaaacgct
     1501 tgctgacaga acatggctta aacacgccgc cgacgatgaa agatgaagcg gatcaattcg
     1561 tcgtctctcc aactaattgg gcagggatca ttgaccaagc tttggcgcca ccacgtactc
     1621 gtaagagtta tcagaagtcg atggtgtcga tctctggtac gaaagcggta atagaaactc
     1681 gatcgtcaaa aaatatcatg acagtcgatg atctgatgac cttgtttgcg ctgtttaccc
     1741 tgaccgtgca ataccatgat catcacaaag atcagtacca tcttgatgca gctcatgtac
     1801 cgaataaaac accgctgtat atcaccgaca tcctgtcatt gcgtggcaaa aaggacagtg
     1861 gacctgctcg tgattccatt cgtgacagta tcgatagaat cgaattcacc gacttccagt
     1921 tacatgagct tacaggccgc tggttaagtg aaaacatgcc ggaaggtttt aaaagtgatc
     1981 gattccgctt tctagcgcga acgatcaccg catcagaaga agcgccagtt gagggcagcg
     2041 acggtgagat ccgaatcaaa cctaatttgt acatattggt ttgggagccg tcgttttacg
     2101 aggaattact gactcgtgat tacttcttcc tgtttccgcc agagattctg aaacaacata
     2161 ctttggtgtt ccagttatat tcctttttcc gtagccggat ggttcgtcgc catacggatt
     2221 gtatgttgct tagtgaactg aatcagaagt tagcgcgtaa catcgagtgg cgtcgattct
     2281 ccatggatct tatccgggaa ctgaaacgat tatctgatgg aaaagggacg gaagatcttt
     2341 ttgttgttaa cttatggggc taccacctga cgatcgaaac catgatcgag aaaggcaaaa
     2401 tcatggatta ccagatcgat atcaagtgtg atgttgagga agtcttgcgt tattcacgtg
     2461 ctcgtaccac aaacgcagga aagcgtaaca tggctcctac gctgccaaac ccacttcgta
     2521 atgagatggt atccaaacaa cagctagaag agctctcagg catcattgac ggcgaatttg
     2581 agcctattca gcgcaaagca ccgtctcctc gtggtaattt agggcgtagg atcaagcaaa
     2641 gaaaacatct ggttgagatt aatgcagatg aaattaccat tactctatcc aaatatacct
     2701 caccagaggc tctggaacgc agcataacgg cgttatcagc aatgacaggg cactcatacg
     2761 cctcgattaa ggaagagtgc tctgagtaca ttgagaagct tgattggtta agagttggag
     2821 atgacccatt accttatgag actctgagta agaccgttga gctgttcaat acgcaaaatg
     2881 atctcaaaca tcttactatt gagcgtctga ttgccggttt agctgttcgt cgcaaggtct
     2941 gcagacaaat ttatgatggc catatggatg agatggtgta tcgagctctt gatgaaatgg
     3001 cgatttaaag ttgactcaaa agaacccagc atacgtcatc tgttattaca cagaagagta
     3061 tgactctgag ctaatacgta cagctctact caagaatttt cctgatacgc ctttccatgg
     3121 agccagttct tgccaagccg taatgacaga ccaaggtttt cattccgggc cagttattgc
     3181 ggcattggct atttacgatc acggcccaca tgcatacggt actggcattt ctcactgcac
     3241 tcaaaacgaa ggcgtcatgc acgcgttgga tatggcactt gacgatgccg atcgagtagg
     3301 ggaaatacct gacttaatcc ttctccacgc gacgcctggc agagaagaat caatcatcga
     3361 atctatcgat caaaggtttg gcacattagt accgattatt ggtggttcgg cagccgacaa
     3421 taatattaaa ggaaactggt ccattattac cgcgcaaggc caacaacaat caggcgtgag
     3481 cctcacttta ttttattcct cacaacatgt agatatcgct tttagtgctg gacacacctc
     3541 gaccaacatc aaaggtattg ccactaaaac agaaggacgt tgtctgttgg aaattgacgg
     3601 tgagcctgca ctagagcgct atagacaatg gaccaatcac cagcaaaatc aaacaggtaa
     3661 ggacaacctg ctattcacca actccagcgc atacccaatc ggaagagtcg caggtcattt
     3721 gtacgaccga ccttactaca aactatctca cccaataaga gaaaccgccg atggaggcat
     3781 cgaactcttt accgatattg acgaaggaga agagatcact ttaatgaaag ggagtcggga
     3841 acacctgctt gccagagcgg caaaagttgt gaatatcgcc ttcaaccaaa aactagaaga
     3901 gtctcgtaaa attggcgtca tcaacatctt ttgcgcaggg cccatgttgc acttgaagca
     3961 agacatgaac agcgtttgtg aacaaatcaa ccaagaactg gaacacctgc catttatatg
     4021 cccatttacc tttggcgaac aaggaagatt tattggtggc gaaaatggac atgggaacct
     4081 aatgatctca tcagcgatat tccataagcc ttatgaaaga taaatattta gagacctacc
     4141 aacaagaagc tttgcaggaa gcattggttg agttacaaca agccaagcat agagaaaaat
     4201 tgctcgctga cgagaacaaa gccattcttt cggcaatatc agccatgagc gaagccaaaa
     4261 accgcaatga aatcttctct ggcttaaata cggtcttaaa aaaatacatt aactttgaag
     4321 actttatcgt tattactcgt gacgataaca ggcaatcttt caaaacgtta atatcaacga
     4381 acagcgtatt cgacacggtt aattggttac acggtaacac catggagcga gcgctaaatg
     4441 gtgaatgtgt attactgttc gaaccattaa ggttgggcga gttctctaac ttaaatatat
     4501 tcgtcaagaa ccacgtgaac tctgtcattc tgactggcat tcgctctgaa gtaactcaaa
     4561 atataatcct attaattgga gcacaaaaag ggcacttcag tattgaaaac aaagaaacac
     4621 ttcgacgctt tcgccctcta atagagcgag cggtaataga catcgagacc aaagagaagt
     4681 tacaacgtat cgttgatgta cgtacaacag agctagctaa agcacgcgaa gaagctgaac
     4741 tcgcaaacca atctaagtcc gagtttctgg ccatgatgag ccatgaaatc cgaacgccgc
     4801 ttaattccgt tctgggtatg ctcgatatat taaggcaatc aacattatcc aacgagcagt
     4861 tcgaagcgct gtgtcaaatg gagagctctg cggaactgct tctcgccatc ataagtgaca
     4921 tcctggatct ctctaaaatc gagtcgggta gctttcagtt acatgaacag tggaccaatt
     4981 taagtgacgc tgtgactttt gtcatttccc agcaaaaaca aatagctatt agcaaaaacc
     5041 tcaacttcaa tcttgattgc cgcataccgc aagacaaaca gtattggatt gattcgacca
     5101 ggttatctca ggttttattt aatcttatcg gtaacgcgat taaattcacc gacagcggta
     5161 cagtgagcgt ttcggttttg gaacagaaag acgagctaat aatttccgtc tctgacacgg
     5221 gcattggtat atcaaaagcc aaacaagctc gtttattcac ggcttttcat caaggcgaca
     5281 gatcgataac cagacgtttc ggaggaacag gattaggcct ggctatcacc aaacatttag
     5341 tagagatgat gcgcggaacc atcatagttg atagtaaaga acacgtgggc tcgtcattca
     5401 caataaagat tccggtattg actaggcttc atcagaatcg tcctgtaaaa atcgaagcaa
     5461 acagcccagt caaagcgtta aatttacttg tggttgaaga tacacattca aaccagctcg
     5521 tgattaaatt aattctcaac aagttaggac ataacgttca catctcaagc catggcgaag
     5581 aagcactggc atttctggaa gataacagcg actcaatcga cattatactt atggatgtat
     5641 cgatgccagt catggacggc attaccgcaa cgcgcttgat ccgagaaaaa ggcatcacga
     5701 ttccaatcat cgcattaaca gcacacgctt tagaaagtga ccgtgacaaa tgcttagaag
     5761 ccggtatgga cagcttcatt tccaaaccag tccgtagaca agacatctat gaagccattc
     5821 aagtgtttgt agaaaatgat tagccttaat atagatctta acaatcgata gattattaag
     5881 atctatatta agtattttat ggtaaatagc cattatgttt aatgaaagcc tcaaacccct
     5941 agatgaaatt gaaataagag agggatagga ggctaaacga gtaaagattt ggcgtagcgt
     6001 tatgctttga atagacttcg cgagtttctg cttaggaaac tcgctttttt ttgtctcaaa
     6061 ttcggggaaa accttgatca tctttccggg ttaatgacgt agaccttgat catgcttccc
     6121 ggtttcattc caatttaaag atcgcatcaa cgccacatgt gactcgatca agctgtgagc
     6181 ttgttgttgc cactcacttt gatcgcactg ctgattacaa aactctaaag cgagcaccgt
     6241 gagatgttgc aaacgtttca aacaccagtc cttaatctca atatcggttg atacctgaca
     6301 cgcagcttgt tccagttttg cacttgcgta gagcaaggtt tggtaggctt tttgatggtt
     6361 atgatacctg gcgtgttgga atactcgtaa acaaccgtca agccaacaag caatcgcttt
     6421 actttgtcgc tcgcacagct taggcccaaa gacctcatct ggtgcctggt ataagatcgt
     6481 ttccaattta ccaacttgat catgcttccg atgttcatac cacatcgaga tctgatcttg
     6541 ccaagtactc aattccatta cgctgcctca gtccattgtt ttacaaagtg atttggccct
     6601 atttgatcaa attcgtcgac aatgatactg cttcgactac gaatctcatc ggcgtctact
     6661 gaatagtttg gctcattttt cactaagtta ccaaagggga ggtctggatc gggcacggca
     6721 gaaatcaaca gcttagtata agggtgctgc gggttcttga gtattgagtg agtatcaccc
     6781 cattcaacga tttgcccctt gtacatcacc gcggtttctt ctgcgatgta gtgtgcggtt
     6841 gccagatcat gagttatata caaaaagcca atgccaagct cttgcttcat tcgctgcatt
     6901 aaattcaaga cgcccaagcg aatcgataca tcaagcattg atgtcggttc atccgcgaga
     6961 attatctgtg atccaacggc gagagcacgc gctaaattaa cccgttggcg ctggccacca
     7021 cttagctcgt gtgggaactt atttaacgtt tcctctggaa gttccaccag cttcaacagc
     7081 tccagcaagc gggcagatat gtcacgatca gttttgactt gcttatgaat tttgatagga
     7141 cgcgtgaggt gatggcgaat agtatgcgtt ggattgagtg agccaaaagg atcttgaaag
     7201 accatttgta ctttactgcg atactctcgg atatcagatc gagtcgtgat ctcattgatg
     7261 tcggtaccat taaacaggat cttgccctca gttgccggat agactttcgt gatcaagcgc
     7321 gcacaggtgc ttttaccgca ccctgattca ccgaccaaag ccagtgtttt cccggcataa
     7381 agatcaaaac taacgccttg cagagcgcga aaggtttctt ctttctcaag accgccgccg
     7441 actttgaact ctttaatcac atctttcatt tggataatag gctggttcat gattaggctc
     7501 ctagtgtctc aggttgtttg tggacatcgt ggatattggg gaaagaagcc caaagcttct
     7561 gtgtgtaggg atgttgagga tgattgcgaa tgtcgtaagc ttggttaact tcaactattt
     7621 ctccatggcg catgatggcg attctgtcgc acaattggct cattagtgcc aagtcatggg
     7681 tgataaaaag tatcgagaac ccgaattcat ctctaagctg atagatttgc tgcaaaattt
     7741 ctcgttgtac aacgacatct aaagctgtcg ttggctcgtc cataatgatc agtttcggat
     7801 taagagacag ggcgatggca atgaccaagc gctgacgcat cccgccagaa aactgatggg
     7861 ggtattcgct tagtcgctgt cgaggaatgt tgaccaagtc catcaacttc tcggctcgat
     7921 cctgagcttg agcattggtt aagccttgat ggtgccgcaa tacatcggca aattgctctt
     7981 gaatcgttaa gacagggtta agtgagttca tcgcactttg aaacaccatc gcgatttcac
     8041 tccatcgtaa agccgttagc tcagaatcag agaggctaag gatatctttt ccctcaaaca
     8101 gtattttgcc gccagaaatg aatgcaggtg gcttatggag acgattcacg gagaatgcga
     8161 tggtgctttt cccacaccct gattcaccag caagaccaaa tatctcccct ttgccgatat
     8221 caaaactgac ggatttcact gcgttaaaat caccattatc tgtgatgtaa tcgacacaca
     8281 actctctgat ctggatgacc ggatcattgt ggtatgcatg atttaagtta ataccactca
     8341 tataaacacc ttaccaatct aaaagataat tattatcatt agcatgttgg gacggttttt
     8401 agaaagtgac agatagagaa tcggtgaagt gactcgaaag ttaagtgaaa taaaaacagg
     8461 tttacggtgt acgttaaaaa tgtctgagag gacgaaaatg agagctggat cagcacactt
     8521 ttcttagggg taatcattca aatttaatcc taatttgtta ctttggcaaa acttaaatga
     8581 tgaaactatt aatgagttag cgaaaggtcg ggagggttca catttcccta ctgttttgct
     8641 taccacacct gatggggttt gctatagatt actcatcgaa aacatggtgt gttcggagga
     8701 aatatgtcca ttaattctat cgaccatgaa gaaatgagta acatcgctca caaatgggaa
     8761 ttacctgaag aagaatccgt tgtgcagcct gacaaaaccg tgaaatcggc agaagccaga
     8821 agacgcattg aggcacttcg tgaaatccgt gaaagtggtt tgacgattga agaagccaaa
     8881 gaactgggtt tgatccactg attcatcttt gtcatcaaca aacaattcaa agggtagctc
     8941 attgctaccc tttttcattt tatgactcat cgcaccaact tcaatggtta atgtttttgt
     9001 caactttc
//
